# Supplementary material for: Multi-step pathway engineering in probiotic Saccharomyces boulardii for abscisic acid production in the gut
Source: Metab Eng Commun. 2025 May 30;20:e00263. doi: 10.1016/j.mec.2025.e00263 (PMC12173631; doi:10.1016/j.mec.2025.e00263)
Supplement: Multimedia component 10 [file mmc10.zip › Supplemental_sequence_maps/p416-aba1+2.gb]

LOCUS       p416-aba1-aba2       10618 bp DNA     circular SYN 04-MAY-2020
DEFINITION  synthetic circular DNA
ACCESSION   .
VERSION     .
KEYWORDS    .
SOURCE      synthetic DNA construct
  ORGANISM  synthetic DNA construct
REFERENCE   1  (bases 1 to 10618)
  AUTHORS   .
  TITLE     Direct Submission
  JOURNAL   Exported May 15, 2025 from SnapGene Viewer 7.2.1
            https://www.snapgene.com
FEATURES             Location/Qualifiers
     source          1..10618
                     /mol_type="other DNA"
                     /organism="synthetic DNA construct"
     rep_origin      251..1411
                     /label=2micron2_origin
     misc_feature    401..448
                     /label=FRT
     promoter        1473..1501
                     /label=AmpR_promoter
     gene            1543..2403
                     /label=Ampicillin
     rep_origin      2558..3177
                     /label=pBR322_origin
     misc_feature    3529..3551
                     /label=M13_pUC_rev_primer
     promoter        3550..3568
                     /label=M13_reverse_primer
     promoter        3585..3604
                     /label=T3_promoter
     promoter        3622..4276
                     /label=GPDp
     primer_bind     3622..3643
                     /label=D-2568
     misc_feature    4283..4291
                     /label=Kozac
     gene            4292..5821
                     /label=BcABA1
     primer_bind     complement(5799..5818)
                     /label=D-2569
     primer_bind     5822..5843
                     /label=D-2572
     terminator      5828..6052
                     /label=ScENO2 Terminator
     promoter        6053..6752
                     /label=ScTEF1 Promoter
     misc_feature    6759..6767
                     /label=Kozac
     gene            6768..8351
                     /label=BcABA2
     primer_bind     complement(8325..8348)
                     /label=D-2573
     terminator      8357..8614
                     /label=CYC1t
     promoter        complement(8624..8642)
                     /label=T7_promoter
     promoter        complement(8652..8668)
                     /label=M13_forward20_primer
     misc_feature    complement(8661..8683)
                     /label=M13_pUC_fwd_primer
     gene            complement(9402..10202)
                     /label=URA3
     CDS             9691..10167
                     /label=ORF frame 3
     misc_feature    10568..10590
                     /label=pGEX_3_primer
ORIGIN
        1 gacgaaaggg cctcgtgata cgcctatttt tataggttaa tgtcatgata ataatggttt
       61 cttagtatga tccaatatca aaggaaatga tagcattgaa ggatgagact aatccaattg
      121 aggagtggca gcatatagaa cagctaaagg gtagtgctga aggaagcata cgataccccg
      181 catggaatgg gataatatca caggaggtac tagactacct ttcatcctac ataaatagac
      241 gcatataagt acgcatttaa gcataaacac gcactatgcc gttcttctca tgtatatata
      301 tatacaggca acacgcagat ataggtgcga cgtgaacagt gagctgtatg tgcgcagctc
      361 gcgttgcatt ttcggaagcg ctcgttttcg gaaacgcttt gaagttccta ttccgaagtt
      421 cctattctct agaaagtata ggaacttcag agcgcttttg aaaaccaaaa gcgctctgaa
      481 gacgcacttt caaaaaacca aaaacgcacc ggactgtaac gagctactaa aatattgcga
      541 ataccgcttc cacaaacatt gctcaaaagt atctctttgc tatatatctc tgtgctatat
      601 ccctatataa cctacccatc cacctttcgc tccttgaact tgcatctaaa ctcgacctct
      661 acatttttta tgtttatctc tagtattact ctttagacaa aaaaattgta gtaagaacta
      721 ttcatagagt gaatcgaaaa caatacgaaa atgtaaacat ttcctatacg tagtatatag
      781 agacaaaata gaagaaaccg ttcataattt tctgaccaat gaagaatcat caacgctatc
      841 actttctgtt cacaaagtat gcgcaatcca catcggtata gaatataatc ggggatgcct
      901 ttatcttgaa aaaatgcacc cgcagcttcg ctagtaatca gtaaacgcgg gaagtggagt
      961 caggcttttt ttatggaaga gaaaatagac accaaagtag ccttcttcta accttaacgg
     1021 acctacagtg caaaaagtta tcaagagact gcattataga gcgcacaaag gagaaaaaaa
     1081 gtaatctaag atgctttgtt agaaaaatag cgctctcggg atgcattttt gtagaacaaa
     1141 aaagaagtat agattctttg ttggtaaaat agcgctctcg cgttgcattt ctgttctgta
     1201 aaaatgcagc tcagattctt tgtttgaaaa attagcgctc tcgcgttgca tttttgtttt
     1261 acaaaaatga agcacagatt cttcgttggt aaaatagcgc tttcgcgttg catttctgtt
     1321 ctgtaaaaat gcagctcaga ttctttgttt gaaaaattag cgctctcgcg ttgcattttt
     1381 gttctacaaa atgaagcaca gatgcttcgt tcaggtggca cttttcgggg aaatgtgcgc
     1441 ggaaccccta tttgtttatt tttctaaata cattcaaata tgtatccgct catgagacaa
     1501 taaccctgat aaatgcttca ataatattga aaaaggaaga gtatgagtat tcaacatttc
     1561 cgtgtcgccc ttattccctt ttttgcggca ttttgccttc ctgtttttgc tcacccagaa
     1621 acgctggtga aagtaaaaga tgctgaagat cagttgggtg cacgagtggg ttacatcgaa
     1681 ctggatctca acagcggtaa gatccttgag agttttcgcc ccgaagaacg ttttccaatg
     1741 atgagcactt ttaaagttct gctatgtggc gcggtattat cccgtattga cgccgggcaa
     1801 gagcaactcg gtcgccgcat acactattct cagaatgact tggttgagta ctcaccagtc
     1861 acagaaaagc atcttacgga tggcatgaca gtaagagaat tatgcagtgc tgccataacc
     1921 atgagtgata acactgcggc caacttactt ctgacaacga tcggaggacc gaaggagcta
     1981 accgcttttt tgcacaacat gggggatcat gtaactcgcc ttgatcgttg ggaaccggag
     2041 ctgaatgaag ccataccaaa cgacgagcgt gacaccacga tgcctgtagc aatggcaaca
     2101 acgttgcgca aactattaac tggcgaacta cttactctag cttcccggca acaattaata
     2161 gactggatgg aggcggataa agttgcagga ccacttctgc gctcggccct tccggctggc
     2221 tggtttattg ctgataaatc tggagccggt gagcgtgggt ctcgcggtat cattgcagca
     2281 ctggggccag atggtaagcc ctcccgtatc gtagttatct acacgacggg gagtcaggca
     2341 actatggatg aacgaaatag acagatcgct gagataggtg cctcactgat taagcattgg
     2401 taactgtcag accaagttta ctcatatata ctttagattg atttaaaact tcatttttaa
     2461 tttaaaagga tctaggtgaa gatccttttt gataatctca tgaccaaaat cccttaacgt
     2521 gagttttcgt tccactgagc gtcagacccc gtagaaaaga tcaaaggatc ttcttgagat
     2581 cctttttttc tgcgcgtaat ctgctgcttg caaacaaaaa aaccaccgct accagcggtg
     2641 gtttgtttgc cggatcaaga gctaccaact ctttttccga aggtaactgg cttcagcaga
     2701 gcgcagatac caaatactgt ccttctagtg tagccgtagt taggccacca cttcaagaac
     2761 tctgtagcac cgcctacata cctcgctctg ctaatcctgt taccagtggc tgctgccagt
     2821 ggcgataagt cgtgtcttac cgggttggac tcaagacgat agttaccgga taaggcgcag
     2881 cggtcgggct gaacgggggg ttcgtgcaca cagcccagct tggagcgaac gacctacacc
     2941 gaactgagat acctacagcg tgagctatga gaaagcgcca cgcttcccga agggagaaag
     3001 gcggacaggt atccggtaag cggcagggtc ggaacaggag agcgcacgag ggagcttcca
     3061 gggggaaacg cctggtatct ttatagtcct gtcgggtttc gccacctctg acttgagcgt
     3121 cgatttttgt gatgctcgtc aggggggcgg agcctatgga aaaacgccag caacgcggcc
     3181 tttttacggt tcctggcctt ttgctggcct tttgctcaca tgttctttcc tgcgttatcc
     3241 cctgattctg tggataaccg tattaccgcc tttgagtgag ctgataccgc tcgccgcagc
     3301 cgaacgaccg agcgcagcga gtcagtgagc gaggaagcgg aagagcgccc aatacgcaaa
     3361 ccgcctctcc ccgcgcgttg gccgattcat taatgcagct ggcacgacag gtttcccgac
     3421 tggaaagcgg gcagtgagcg caacgcaatt aatgtgagtt acctcactca ttaggcaccc
     3481 caggctttac actttatgct tccggctcct atgttgtgtg gaattgtgag cggataacaa
     3541 tttcacacag gaaacagcta tgaccatgat tacgccaagc gcgcaattaa ccctcactaa
     3601 agggaacaaa agctggagct cagtttatca ttatcaatac tcgccatttc aaagaatacg
     3661 taaataatta atagtagtga ttttcctaac tttatttagt caaaaaatta gccttttaat
     3721 tctgctgtaa cccgtacatg cccaaaatag ggggcgggtt acacagaata tataacatcg
     3781 taggtgtctg ggtgaacagt ttattcctgg catccactaa atataatgga gcccgctttt
     3841 taagctggca tccagaaaaa aaaagaatcc cagcaccaaa atattgtttt cttcaccaac
     3901 catcagttca taggtccatt ctcttagcgc aactacagag aacaggggca caaacaggca
     3961 aaaaacgggc acaacctcaa tggagtgatg caacctgcct ggagtaaatg atgacacaag
     4021 gcaattgacc cacgcatgta tctatctcat tttcttacac cttctattac cttctgctct
     4081 ctctgatttg gaaaaagctg aaaaaaaagg ttgaaaccag ttccctgaaa ttattcccct
     4141 acttgactaa taagtatata aagacggtag gtattgattg taattctgta aatctatttc
     4201 ttaaacttct taaattctac ttttatagtt agtctttttt ttagttttaa aacaccagaa
     4261 cttagtttcg acggattcta gaaaaaaaaa aatgtctaac tcaatcttga atttgggttc
     4321 tttcgcttgt ttgttgtctt tgggttcaat cgttttgtgg tacactattt cagctgtttt
     4381 agcatggtac ccattgagaa aaattccagc tccatcattt ttggcaacat tttcatattt
     4441 gtggttggct aagactacat actctggtaa acaatactgg attcaaagag atttgcataa
     4501 gaaatacggt ccattggtta gaattggtcc aactgatatc atcacagatg atccagaaat
     4561 tattaagaaa atttcttcag ctagatcttc acatagaaga ggtgactggt atttgactgg
     4621 tagattcaat ccatactacg ataacatgtt tacaatgttg gaaccaggtc cacatgcaaa
     4681 agctaaagca agaactgctg cagcttattc tggtagagat atgccagatt tggaagttgg
     4741 tgttaacgct caattgcaaa ctttgatcgg tttgatgaga tctaagtacg catcaaacac
     4801 agttaagcca catcaaccat tgttagattt gggtcaagtt tcatgtttct ttactatgga
     4861 tgttatcaca agattggctt tcggtgaaga attcggttat ttgaaggaag aaacagatca
     4921 atacggtttc ttgggtgaag ttagagaatt gtggccaaga atgtctactt cagctgatac
     4981 accatggatt agaaagttct tattttctcc accattttta aaagttttgg gtccaaaacc
     5041 aactgataaa acaggttttg gtgcattgat ggctgttgca gaacatcatg ttggtaaaag
     5101 atttgctcca gatgctaaaa agaaagaaga tatgttgggt tcttttatta gacatggttt
     5161 gaaccaacaa gaatgtgaag ttgaaggttt gtttatgatt gttgctggta ctgaatctac
     5221 agcttcagca attagatcaa ctttggttca tgttatgaca tgtccaagag tttaccaaaa
     5281 gttgaagact gaaattaatt tggcagttga agagggtaaa gtttcttcac caattaaatt
     5341 ggaagaggct aagttgttgc catttttgca agctgttata tatgaaggta tcagaatgag
     5401 accaccattg ttgggtttgt tcccaaagat cgttccagat ggtggtgaag aatttcatgg
     5461 catgtttatt ccagctggta ctgcaatctg tatgaacaca tcttcattgt tgagatctac
     5521 tgctttgttt ggtgacgatg cagaagttta tagaccagaa agattcatgg aattggaaaa
     5581 atcaaagaga ggtgaaatgg aaagaaatgt tgaattggct tttggttatg gtcaatacat
     5641 gtgtgttggt aaaacagttg cttttatgga attgaataag tctatcttcg aaatcttgag
     5701 agcttttgat ttgcaattgt tatcaccagc aaaaccatgt gatgttttgt cttacggtat
     5761 tttcttggaa tcaaacatgt tggttaaggt tactgaatct gaaggtacag aatacaaata
     5821 aggatccagt gcttttaact aagaattatt agtcttttct gcttattttt tcatcatagt
     5881 ttagaacact ttatattaac gaatagttta tgaatctatt taggtttaaa aattgataca
     5941 gttttataag ttactttttc aaagactcgt gctgtctatt gcataatgca ctggaagggg
     6001 aaaaaaaagg tgcacacgcg tggctttttc ttgaatttgc agtttgaaaa atccttgcca
     6061 acagggagtt cttcagagac atggaggctc aaaacgaaat tattgacagc ctagacatca
     6121 atagtcatac aacagaaagc gaccacccaa ctttggctga taatagcgta taaacaatgc
     6181 atactttgta cgttcaaaat acaatgcagt agatatattt atgcatatta catataatac
     6241 atatcacata ggaagcaaca ggcgcgttgg acttttaatt ttcgaggacc gcgaatcctt
     6301 acatcacacc caatccccca caagtgatcc cccacacacc atagcttcaa aatgtttcta
     6361 ctcctttttt actcttccag attttctcgg actccgcgca tcgccgtacc acttcaaaac
     6421 acccaagcac agcatactaa atttcccctc tttcttcctc tagggtgtcg ttaattaccc
     6481 gtactaaagg tttggaaaag aaaaaagaca ccgcctcgtt tctttttctt cgtcgaaaaa
     6541 ggcaataaaa atttttatca cgtttctttt tcttgaaaat tttttttttt gatttttttc
     6601 tctttcgatg acctcccatt gatatttaag ttaataaacg gtcatcaatt tctcaagttt
     6661 cagtttcatt tttcttgttc tattacaact ttttttactt cttgctcatt agaaagaaag
     6721 catagcaatc taatctaagt tttaattaca aaaagcttaa aaaaaaaatg ttgttatcta
     6781 ttaaagattt gtcagaaaag tacatcatgt tgttagatgt taaagatttg tcaactttaa
     6841 aaactacagt tgctgttttg gttacagttg ctttgatcgc acaagttttg tggaagattt
     6901 tctttcatcc attgtctgct ttcccaggtc catggttcaa cagaatctct gaaatcccag
     6961 gttcatgggt tattgcaact ggtaaacaac attcatacta cagaaagttg catgaaaagt
     7021 acggtccagt tgttagagtt gctccaaatg aattgtcttt tattggtgac agagcatggg
     7081 atgatatcta tggtgttcaa aagaaaggtc caaacttcga aaaatctcca attttcattg
     7141 gtgctgtttc accattagat ggtcaaactg gtatttcttt ggctccaaat gaagcacata
     7201 caagacaaag aagagcttta gcacatgttt tctctaacac agctttgttg caacaagaag
     7261 aaatcatgag atctcatgtt gataagttgg ttggtcaatt gaagaaaact atcgcagaaa
     7321 acagaccaat taatttctct aactggtata catacactac atttgatatg atgggtgact
     7381 tgtgttttgc tgaaccattt ggttgtttgg atcaaggtgg tgcaactgaa tggtctacat
     7441 cagttattaa tgtttttaaa tctgctgcat gggatcaatc aatcagaaga gttgctggtg
     7501 ttaacacttg gttgcaaaag ttgatggtta agttgttgat cccatcaaag gctgcaaact
     7561 ggagaaaggt tcatttccaa aactctagag aaaagacttt gagaagatta gctgatggta
     7621 atagagaaca taaggatttc atctatcata tcttgaaaaa taaggaagct aaaaattctt
     7681 tatcagaaac tgaaatcatc ttgaacatgg ttttgttgat ctctgctggt acagaaacta
     7741 cagcatcatt gttgactggt tggacatact tcatctgtac tcatccagaa gtttacaaga
     7801 gattgacaga tgaaatcaga ggtagattca attcagaaca agatatcact tgggaaacag
     7861 ttaaggattt gccatatttg catgctactt tgtctgaagc attgagatta tactcaccag
     7921 ctccagcaaa tcaacaaaga attgttccac caggtggttc tgttattgat ggtcattttg
     7981 ttccaggtaa aacaactgtt gctgttgcac catgggctgc aattaattct tcattgaact
     8041 tcaaggatcc acaaaagttt attccagaaa gatggttggg tgacgaaaga ttcgttaacg
     8101 ataagttgaa cgcttctcaa ccattttcat tgggtccaag aggttgtatc ggtaaaaatt
     8161 tgtctttctt tgaaatgaga ttgatcactt caagattgtt gtggaacttc gatgtttctt
     8221 tggttactac aggtgaacat ggtgaaacta ataagttgtg ggatatggat ggtgctggta
     8281 aatacatgaa ggtttaccaa acatggaata agccagatat gtgggttatg ttaaaagaag
     8341 ttccaagata actcgagtca tgtaattagt tatgtcacgc ttacattcac gccctccccc
     8401 cacatccgct ctaaccgaaa aggaaggagt tagacaacct gaagtctagg tccctattta
     8461 tttttttata gttatgttag tattaagaac gttatttata tttcaaattt ttcttttttt
     8521 tctgtacaga cgcgtgtacg catgtaacat tatactgaaa accttgcttg agaaggtttt
     8581 gggacgctcg aaggctttaa tttgcggccg gtacccaatt cgccctatag tgagtcgtat
     8641 tacgcgcgct cactggccgt cgttttacaa cgtcgtgact gggaaaaccc tggcgttacc
     8701 caacttaatc gccttgcagc acatccccct ttcgccagct ggcgtaatag cgaagaggcc
     8761 cgcaccgatc gcccttccca acagttgcgc agcctgaatg gcgaatggcg cgnnnnnnnn
     8821 nnnnnnnnnn nnnnnnnnnn nnnnnnnnnn nnnnnnnnnn nnnnnnnnnn nnnnnnnnnn
     8881 nnnnnnnnnn nnnnnnnnnn nnnnnnnnnn nnnnnnnnnn nnnnnnnnnn nnnnnncnnn
     8941 nnnnnnnnnn nnnnnnnnnn nnnnnnnnnn nnnnnnnnnn nnnnnnnnnn nnnnnnnnnn
     9001 nnnnnnnnnn nnnnnnnnnn nnnnnnnnan nnnnnnnnnn nnnnnnnnnn nnnnnnnnnn
     9061 nnnnnnnnnn nnnnnnnncc tttgacgttg gagtccacgt tctttaatag tggactcttg
     9121 ttccaaactg gaacaacact caaccctatc tcggtctatt cttttgattt ataagggatt
     9181 ttgccgattt cggcctattg gttaaaaaat gagctgattt aacaaaaatt taacgcgaat
     9241 tttaacaaaa tattaacgtt tacaatttcc tgatgcggta ttttctcctt acgcatctgt
     9301 gcggtatttc acaccgcata gggtaataac tgatataatt aaattgaagc tctaatttgt
     9361 gagtttagta tacatgcatt tacttataat acagtttttt agttttgctg gccgcatctt
     9421 ctcaaatatg cttcccagcc tgcttttctg taacgttcac cctctacctt agcatccctt
     9481 ccctttgcaa atagtcctct tccaacaata ataatgtcag atcctgtaga gaccacatca
     9541 tccacggttc tatactgttg acccaatgcg tctcccttgt catctaaacc cacaccgggt
     9601 gtcataatca accaatcgta accttcatct cttccaccca tgtctctttg agcaataaag
     9661 ccgataacaa aatctttgtc gctcttcgca atgtcaacag tacccttagt atattctcca
     9721 gtagataggg agcccttgca tgacaattct gctaacatca aaaggcctct aggttccttt
     9781 gttacttctt ctgccgcctg cttcaaaccg ctaacaatac ctgggcccac cacaccgtgt
     9841 gcattcgtaa tgtctgccca ttctgctatt ctgtatacac ccgcagagta ctgcaatttg
     9901 actgtattac caatgtcagc aaattttctg tcttcgaaga gtaaaaaatt gtacttggcg
     9961 gataatgcct ttagcggctt aactgtgccc tccatggaaa aatcagtcaa gatatccaca
    10021 tgtgttttta gtaaacaaat tttgggacct aatgcttcaa ctaactccag taattccttg
    10081 gtggtacgaa catccaatga agcacacaag tttgtttgct tttcgtgcat gatattaaat
    10141 agcttggcag caacaggact aggatgagta gcagcacgtt ccttatatgt agctttcgac
    10201 atgatttatc ttcgtttcct gcaggttttt gttctgtgca gttgggttaa gaatactggg
    10261 caatttcatg tttcttcaac actacatatg cgtatatata ccaatctaag tctgtgctcc
    10321 ttccttcgtt cttccttctg ttcggagatt accgaatcaa aaaaatttca aagaaaccga
    10381 aatcaaaaaa aagaataaaa aaaaaatgat gaattgaatt gaaaagctgt ggtatggtgc
    10441 actctcagta caatctgctc tgatgccgca tagttaagcc agccccgaca cccgccaaca
    10501 cccgctgacg cgccctgacg ggcttgtctg ctcccggcat ccgcttacag acaagctgtg
    10561 accgtctccg ggagctgcat gtgtcagagg ttttcaccgt catcaccgaa acgcgcga
//
