# Supplementary material for: Multi-step pathway engineering in probiotic Saccharomyces boulardii for abscisic acid production in the gut
Source: Metab Eng Commun. 2025 May 30;20:e00263. doi: 10.1016/j.mec.2025.e00263 (PMC12173631; doi:10.1016/j.mec.2025.e00263)
Supplement: Multimedia component 10 [file mmc10.zip › Supplemental_sequence_maps/ABA1-CPR1-ABA3-ABA2-BMR-ABA4.gb]

LOCUS       ABA1-CPR1-ABA3-A       16604 bp DNA     circular SYN 30-SEP-2021
DEFINITION  synthetic circular DNA
ACCESSION   .
VERSION     .
KEYWORDS    .
SOURCE      synthetic DNA construct
  ORGANISM  synthetic DNA construct
REFERENCE   1  (bases 1 to 16604)
  AUTHORS   Trial User
  TITLE     Direct Submission
  JOURNAL   Exported May 13, 2025 from SnapGene Viewer 7.2.1
            https://www.snapgene.com
FEATURES             Location/Qualifiers
     source          1..16604
                     /mol_type="other DNA"
                     /organism="synthetic DNA construct"
     misc_feature    1..4890
                     /label=plasmid backbone
     misc_feature    5366..6020
                     /label=TDH3p
     CDS             6036..7562
                     /codon_start=1
                     /label=bcABA1
                     /translation="MSNSILNLGSFACLLSLGSIVLWYTISAVLAWYPLRKIPAPSFLA
                     TFSYLWLAKTTYSGKQYWIQRDLHKKYGPLVRIGPTDIITDDPEIIKKISSARSSHRRG
                     DWYLTGRFNPYYDNMFTMLEPGPHAKAKARTAAAYSGRDMPDLEVGVNAQLQTLIGLMR
                     SKYASNTVKPHQPLLDLGQVSCFFTMDVITRLAFGEEFGYLKEETDQYGFLGEVRELWP
                     RMSTSADTPWIRKFLFSPPFLKVLGPKPTDKTGFGALMAVAEHHVGKRFAPDAKKKEDM
                     LGSFIRHGLNQQECEVEGLFMIVAGTESTASAIRSTLVHVMTCPRVYQKLKTEINLAVE
                     EGKVSSPIKLEEAKLLPFLQAVIYEGIRMRPPLLGLFPKIVPDGGEEFHGMFIPAGTAI
                     CMNTSSLLRSTALFGDDAEVYRPERFMELEKSKRGEMERNVELAFGYGQYMCVGKTVAF
                     MELNKSIFEILRAFDLQLLSPAKPCDVLSYGIFLESNMLVKVTESEGTEYK"
     primer_bind     7563..7584
                     /label=Primer 1
     misc_feature    7692..8126
                     /label=Flavodoxin1
     misc_feature    8301..9566
                     /label=CPOR
     primer_bind     complement(9543..9566)
                     /label=Primer 2
     misc_feature    9567..9626
                     /label=ERBV1
     misc_feature    9627..10949
                     /label=bcABA3
     misc_feature    10956..11180
                     /label=ScENO2 terminator
     misc_feature    11181..11880
                     /label=ScTEF1p
     CDS             11896..13476
                     /codon_start=1
                     /label=bcABA2
                     /translation="MLLSIKDLSEKYIMLLDVKDLSTLKTTVAVLVTVALIAQVLWKIF
                     FHPLSAFPGPWFNRISEIPGSWVIATGKQHSYYRKLHEKYGPVVRVAPNELSFIGDRAW
                     DDIYGVQKKGPNFEKSPIFIGAVSPLDGQTGISLAPNEAHTRQRRALAHVFSNTALLQQ
                     EEIMRSHVDKLVGQLKKTIAENRPINFSNWYTYTTFDMMGDLCFAEPFGCLDQGGATEW
                     STSVINVFKSAAWDQSIRRVAGVNTWLQKLMVKLLIPSKAANWRKVHFQNSREKTLRRL
                     ADGNREHKDFIYHILKNKEAKNSLSETEIILNMVLLISAGTETTASLLTGWTYFICTHP
                     EVYKRLTDEIRGRFNSEQDITWETVKDLPYLHATLSEALRLYSPAPANQQRIVPPGGSV
                     IDGHFVPGKTTVAVAPWAAINSSLNFKDPQKFIPERWLGDERFVNDKLNASQPFSLGPR
                     GCIGKNLSFFEMRLITSRLLWNFDVSLVTTGEHGETNKLWDMDGAGKYMKVYQTWNKPD
                     MWVMLKEVPR"
     misc_feature    13477..15249
                     /label=BMR
     misc_feature    15250..15306
                     /label=OpbuCPV18
     misc_feature    15307..16083
                     /label=bcABA4
     misc_feature    16097..16286
                     /label=CYC1 terminator
ORIGIN
        1 nnnnnnnnnn nnnnnnnnnn nnnnnnnnnn nnnnnnnnnn nnnnnnnnnn nnnnnnnnnn
       61 nnnnnnnnnn nnnnnnnnnn nnnnnnnnan nnnnnnnnnn nnnnnnnnnn nnnnnnnnnn
      121 nnnnnnnnnn nnnnnnnncc tttgacgttg gagtccacgt tctttaatag tggactcttg
      181 ttccaaactg gaacaacact caaccctatc tcggtctatt cttttgattt ataagagatc
      241 tgtttagctt gccttgtccc cgccgggtca cccggccagc gacatggagg cccagaatac
      301 cctccttgac agtcttgacg tgcgcagctc aggggcatga tgtgactgtc gcccgtacat
      361 ttagcccata catccccatg tataatcatt tgcatccata cattttgatg gccgcacggc
      421 gcgaagcaaa aattacggct cctcgctgca gacctgcgag cagggaaacg ctcccctcac
      481 agacgcgttg aattgtcccc acgccgcgcc cctgtagaga aatataaaag gttaggattt
      541 gccactgagg ttcttctttc atatacttcc ttttaaaatc ttgctaggat acagttctca
      601 catcacatcc gaacataaac aaccatgggt aaaaagcctg aactcaccgc gacgtctgtc
      661 gagaagtttc tgatcgaaaa gttcgacagc gtctccgacc tgatgcagct ctcggagggc
      721 gaagaatctc gtgctttcag cttcgatgta ggagggcgtg gatatgtcct gcgggtaaat
      781 agctgcgccg atggtttcta caaagatcgt tatgtttatc ggcactttgc atcggccgcg
      841 ctcccgattc cggaagtgct tgacattggg gaattcagcg agagcctgac ctattgcatc
      901 tcccgccgtg cacagggtgt cacgttgcaa gacctgcctg aaaccgaact gcccgctgtt
      961 ctgcagccgg tcgcggaggc catggatgcg atcgctgcgg ccgatcttag ccagacgagc
     1021 gggttcggcc cattcggacc gcaaggaatc ggtcaataca ctacatggcg tgatttcata
     1081 tgcgcgattg ctgatcccca tgtgtatcac tggcaaactg tgatggacga caccgtcagt
     1141 gcgtccgtcg cgcaggctct cgatgagctg atgctttggg ccgaggactg ccccgaagtc
     1201 cggcacctcg tgcacgcgga tttcggctcc aacaatgtcc tgacggacaa tggccgcata
     1261 acagcggtca ttgactggag cgaggcgatg ttcggggatt cccaatacga ggtcgccaac
     1321 atcttcttct ggaggccgtg gttggcttgt atggagcagc agacgcgcta cttcgagcgg
     1381 aggcatccgg agcttgcagg atcgccgcgg ctccgggcgt atatgctccg cattggtctt
     1441 gaccaactct atcagagctt ggttgacggc aatttcgatg atgcagcttg ggcgcagggt
     1501 cgatgcgacg caatcgtccg atccggagcc gggactgtcg ggcgtacaca aatcgcccgc
     1561 agaagcgcgg ccgtctggac cgatggctgt gtagaagtac tcgccgatag tggaaaccga
     1621 cgccccagca ctcgtccgag ggcaaaggaa taatcagtac tgacaataaa aagattcttg
     1681 ttttcaagaa cttgtcattt gtatagtttt tttatattgt agttgttcta ttttaatcaa
     1741 atgttagcgt gatttatatt ttttttcgcc tcgacatcat ctgcccagat gcgaagttaa
     1801 gtgcgcagaa agtaatatca tgcgtcaatc gtatgtgaat gctggtcgct atactgctgt
     1861 cgattcgata ctaacgccgc catccatatg cgtatatata ccaatctaag tctgtgctcc
     1921 ttccttcgtt cttccttctg ttcggagatt accgaatcaa aaaaatttca aagaaaccga
     1981 aatcaaaaaa aagaataaaa aaaaaatgat gaattgaatt gaaaagctgt ggtatggtgc
     2041 actctcagta caatctgctc tgatgccgca tagttaagcc agccccgaca cccgccaaca
     2101 cccgctgacg cgccctgacg ggcttgtctg ctcccggcat ccgcttacag acaagctgtg
     2161 accgtctccg ggagctgcat gtgtcagagg ttttcaccgt catcaccgaa acgcgcgaga
     2221 cgaaagggcc tcgtgatacg cctattttta taggttaatg tcatgataat aatggtttct
     2281 tagtatgatc caatatcaaa ggaaatgata gcattgaagg atgagactaa tccaattgag
     2341 gagtggcagc atatagaaca gctaaagggt agtgctgaag gaagcatacg ataccccgca
     2401 tggaatggga taatatcaca ggaggtacta gactaccttt catcctacat aaatagacgc
     2461 atataagtac gcatttaagc ataaacacgc actatgccgt tcttctcatg tatatatata
     2521 tacaggcaac acgcagatat aggtgcgacg tgaacagtga gctgtatgtg cgcagctcgc
     2581 gttgcatttt cggaagcgct cgttttcgga aacgctttga agttcctatt ccgaagttcc
     2641 tattctctag aaagtatagg aacttcagag cgcttttgaa aaccaaaagc gctctgaaga
     2701 cgcactttca aaaaaccaaa aacgcaccgg actgtaacga gctactaaaa tattgcgaat
     2761 accgcttcca caaacattgc tcaaaagtat ctctttgcta tatatctctg tgctatatcc
     2821 ctatataacc tacccatcca cctttcgctc cttgaacttg catctaaact cgacctctac
     2881 attttttatg tttatctcta gtattactct ttagacaaaa aaattgtagt aagaactatt
     2941 catagagtga atcgaaaaca atacgaaaat gtaaacattt cctatacgta gtatatagag
     3001 acaaaataga agaaaccgtt cataattttc tgaccaatga agaatcatca acgctatcac
     3061 tttctgttca caaagtatgc gcaatccaca tcggtataga atataatcgg ggatgccttt
     3121 atcttgaaaa aatgcacccg cagcttcgct agtaatcagt aaacgcggga agtggagtca
     3181 ggcttttttt atggaagaga aaatagacac caaagtagcc ttcttctaac cttaacggac
     3241 ctacagtgca aaaagttatc aagagactgc attatagagc gcacaaagga gaaaaaaagt
     3301 aatctaagat gctttgttag aaaaatagcg ctctcgggat gcatttttgt agaacaaaaa
     3361 agaagtatag attctttgtt ggtaaaatag cgctctcgcg ttgcatttct gttctgtaaa
     3421 aatgcagctc agattctttg tttgaaaaat tagcgctctc gcgttgcatt tttgttttac
     3481 aaaaatgaag cacagattct tcgttggtaa aatagcgctt tcgcgttgca tttctgttct
     3541 gtaaaaatgc agctcagatt ctttgtttga aaaattagcg ctctcgcgtt gcatttttgt
     3601 tctacaaaat gaagcacaga tgcttcgttc aggtggcact tttcggggaa atgtgcgcgg
     3661 aacccctatt tgtttatttt tctaaataca ttcaaatatg tatccgctca tgagacaata
     3721 accctgataa atgcttcaat aatattgaaa aaggaagagt atgagtattc aacatttccg
     3781 tgtcgccctt attccctttt ttgcggcatt ttgccttcct gtttttgctc acccagaaac
     3841 gctggtgaaa gtaaaagatg ctgaagatca gttgggtgca cgagtgggtt acatcgaact
     3901 ggatctcaac agcggtaaga tccttgagag ttttcgcccc gaagaacgtt ttccaatgat
     3961 gagcactttt aaagttctgc tatgtggcgc ggtattatcc cgtattgacg ccgggcaaga
     4021 gcaactcggt cgccgcatac actattctca gaatgacttg gttgagtact caccagtcac
     4081 agaaaagcat cttacggatg gcatgacagt aagagaatta tgcagtgctg ccataaccat
     4141 gagtgataac actgcggcca acttacttct gacaacgatc ggaggaccga aggagctaac
     4201 cgcttttttg cacaacatgg gggatcatgt aactcgcctt gatcgttggg aaccggagct
     4261 gaatgaagcc ataccaaacg acgagcgtga caccacgatg cctgtagcaa tggcaacaac
     4321 gttgcgcaaa ctattaactg gcgaactact tactctagct tcccggcaac aattaataga
     4381 ctggatggag gcggataaag ttgcaggacc acttctgcgc tcggcccttc cggctggctg
     4441 gtttattgct gataaatctg gagccggtga gcgtgggtct cgcggtatca ttgcagcact
     4501 ggggccagat ggtaagccct cccgtatcgt agttatctac acgacgggga gtcaggcaac
     4561 tatggatgaa cgaaatagac agatcgctga gataggtgcc tcactgatta agcattggta
     4621 actgtcagac caagtttact catatatact ttagattgat ttaaaacttc atttttaatt
     4681 taaaaggatc taggtgaaga tcctttttga taatctcatg accaaaatcc cttaacgtga
     4741 gttttcgttc cactgagcgt cagaccccgt agaaaagatc aaaggatctt cttgagatcc
     4801 tttttttctg cgcgtaatct gctgcttgca aacaaaaaaa ccaccgctac cagcggtggt
     4861 ttgtttgccg gatcaagagc taccaactct ttttccgaag gtaactggct tcagctaacc
     4921 tccttcttat acgcctcaag acgacagatg actaccaaaa agaaatcaag atctccttgc
     4981 atatgaagat ttgacgtcgt ttacaagagc tatctcagaa atttcatcgg tattttggct
     5041 tcggttaata tctggcgtgg acccatcggt ggaaaaacgc cacagttttc aagctcaatt
     5101 atagtcacgt gggtagaaat attacactgc accgcaagaa agtacaacca gatgaatcac
     5161 atgtgaagat gttaacaagt ttacatactt tttgatcagg taagctatgc ataatgtctt
     5221 agttttagtt atgtaaagaa atgcaaactt ttagtgcata ttttatctta tatagtagag
     5281 caaagctcgc cagtgctcca gttgttacct gagaatgaag cttgatcggc ttttattctt
     5341 tcctgatagg actctgtaag tgttaagttt atcattatca atactcgcca tttcaaagaa
     5401 tacgtaaata attaatagta gtgattttcc taactttatt tagtcaaaaa attagccttt
     5461 taattctgct gtaacccgta catgcccaaa atagggggcg ggttacacag aatatataac
     5521 atcgtaggtg tctgggtgaa cagtttattc ctggcatcca ctaaatataa tggagcccgc
     5581 tttttaagct ggcatccaga aaaaaaaaga atcccagcac caaaatattg ttttcttcac
     5641 caaccatcag ttcataggtc cattctctta gcgcaactac agagaacagg ggcacaaaca
     5701 ggcaaaaaac gggcacaacc tcaatggagt gatgcaacct gcctggagta aatgatgaca
     5761 caaggcaatt gacccacgca tgtatctatc tcattttctt acaccttcta ttaccttctg
     5821 ctctctctga tttggaaaaa gctgaaaaaa aaggttgaaa ccagttccct gaaattattc
     5881 ccctacttga ctaataagta tataaagacg gtaggtattg attgtaattc tgtaaatcta
     5941 tttcttaaac ttcttaaatt ctacttttat agttagtctt ttttttagtt ttaaaacacc
     6001 agaacttagt ttcgacggat tctagaaaaa aaaaaatgtc taactcaatc ttgaatttgg
     6061 gttctttcgc ttgtttgttg tctttgggtt caatcgtttt gtggtacact atttcagctg
     6121 ttttagcatg gtacccattg agaaaaattc cagctccatc atttttggca acattttcat
     6181 atttgtggtt ggctaagact acatactctg gtaaacaata ctggattcaa agagatttgc
     6241 ataagaaata cggtccattg gttagaattg gtccaactga tatcatcaca gatgatccag
     6301 aaattattaa gaaaatttct tcagctagat cttcacatag aagaggtgac tggtatttga
     6361 ctggtagatt caatccatac tacgataaca tgtttacaat gttggaacca ggtccacatg
     6421 caaaagctaa agcaagaact gctgcagctt attctggtag agatatgcca gatttggaag
     6481 ttggtgttaa cgctcaattg caaactttga tcggtttgat gagatctaag tacgcatcaa
     6541 acacagttaa gccacatcaa ccattgttag atttgggtca agtttcatgt ttctttacta
     6601 tggatgttat cacaagattg gctttcggtg aagaattcgg ttatttgaag gaagaaacag
     6661 atcaatacgg tttcttgggt gaagttagag aattgtggcc aagaatgtct acttcagctg
     6721 atacaccatg gattagaaag ttcttatttt ctccaccatt tttaaaagtt ttgggtccaa
     6781 aaccaactga taaaacaggt tttggtgcat tgatggctgt tgcagaacat catgttggta
     6841 aaagatttgc tccagatgct aaaaagaaag aagatatgtt gggttctttt attagacatg
     6901 gtttgaacca acaagaatgt gaagttgaag gtttgtttat gattgttgct ggtactgaat
     6961 ctacagcttc agcaattaga tcaactttgg ttcatgttat gacatgtcca agagtttacc
     7021 aaaagttgaa gactgaaatt aatttggcag ttgaagaggg taaagtttct tcaccaatta
     7081 aattggaaga ggctaagttg ttgccatttt tgcaagctgt tatatatgaa ggtatcagaa
     7141 tgagaccacc attgttgggt ttgttcccaa agatcgttcc agatggtggt gaagaatttc
     7201 atggcatgtt tattccagct ggtactgcaa tctgtatgaa cacatcttca ttgttgagat
     7261 ctactgcttt gtttggtgac gatgcagaag tttatagacc agaaagattc atggaattgg
     7321 aaaaatcaaa gagaggtgaa atggaaagaa atgttgaatt ggcttttggt tatggtcaat
     7381 acatgtgtgt tggtaaaaca gttgctttta tggaattgaa taagtctatc ttcgaaatct
     7441 tgagagcttt tgatttgcaa ttgttatcac cagcaaaacc atgtgatgtt ttgtcttacg
     7501 gtattttctt ggaatcaaac atgttggtta aggttactga atctgaaggt acagaataca
     7561 aaacaaaggg taaatactgg ggtgttgtta aagatccata tgctacttct tacgctgcaa
     7621 caaatggtaa taagccagca aagactagaa acatcacaga aaagatggat gaatctaata
     7681 agaactgtgt tgttttctat ggttcacaaa ctggtacagc tgaagattac gcatctagat
     7741 tggctaagga gggtaaatca agatttggtt tggaaactat ggttgctgat ttggaagatt
     7801 acgattacga tactttggat acattcggtg aagataaggt tgcaatcttc gttttggcta
     7861 catatggtga aggtgaacca actgataacg ctgttgattt ctacgaatac ttcatgaatg
     7921 aagatgttga attttcttca ggtgaaaaat ctttggcaaa tttgaagttc gttgctttcg
     7981 gtttgggtaa caacacatac gaacattaca actcaatggt tagaaacgtt actaaggcat
     8041 tcgaaaagtt gggtgctaca agaattggtg aagcaggtga aggtgacgat ggtgctggta
     8101 ctatggaaga agatttcttg gcatggaaag atccaatgtg gacagctttg gcagaaaaga
     8161 tgggtttaca agaaagagaa gctgttttcg aaccagtttt cgcaatcact gatagagaag
     8221 aattgacaaa ggattcttca gaagtttatt tgggtgaacc aaataagatg catttggaag
     8281 gtacttctaa aggtccatat aatgctcata atccatacat tgcaccaatt tctgaatcaa
     8341 aggaattgtt tacagttaag gatagaaact gtttacattt ggaaatcgat atctctggtt
     8401 caaatttgtc ataccaaact ggtgaccata ttgctgtttg gccaacaaat gcaggtagag
     8461 aagttgatag atttttggat gttactggtt tgtcttctaa gaaagattct gttattacag
     8521 ttaaggcatt ggattcaact gctaaagttc catttccaac accaactaca tacgatgcta
     8581 tcgttagata ccatatggaa atctgtgcac cagtttctag acaatttttg gctacattag
     8641 ctgcatttgc accaaacgat gctattaaag cagaaatgga aaaattgggt ggtgacaaag
     8701 attacttcca tcaaaagatt tcaaacaact acttgaacat cgctcaagtt ttgcaagaag
     8761 ttggtggtca agaaaaatgg tctgcaatcc cattttcagc ttttattgaa ggtttgggta
     8821 aaatccaacc aagatactac tctatctctt catcttcatt ggttcaaaag aagaaaattt
     8881 ctatcactgc tgttgttgaa tcaacagata ttccaggtag aactgatgct ttgaagggtg
     8941 ttactacaaa ctatttgttg gcattgaagc aaaaacaaca tggtgacgaa catccagatc
     9001 cacatggttt gacttacgaa atcacaggtc caagaaataa gtacgatggt attcatgttc
     9061 cagttcatgt tagacattct aacttcaagt taccatctga tccatcaaaa ccagttatta
     9121 tgattggtcc aggtactggt gttgcacctt ttagagcttt tgttcaagaa agagctgcac
     9181 aagctaaagc aggtgaaaac gttggtagaa ctatcttgtt tttcggttgt agaaagtcaa
     9241 cagaagattt catgtacaag gatgaatgga aggaatacga agaagctttg ggtgacaaat
     9301 tttctttgat cactgcattt tcaagagagg gtaaagaaaa ggtttacgtt caacatagat
     9361 tgaaagaaca tgctaaggaa attaatgatt tgttgatgca aaaatcttat ttttacgttt
     9421 gtggtgacgc tgcaaacatg gctagagaag ttaacacagt tttgggtcaa atcatctctg
     9481 aacaaagagg tattccagaa tcaaaggctg aagatatcgt taagtctatg agatcagcaa
     9541 atcaatacca agaagatgtt tggtctggtg ctactaattt ttctttgttg aaattggctg
     9601 gtgatgttga attgaatcca ggtccaatgc aacaagttat tactcaaaca ttggttgatg
     9661 atagattcat tcaaatctct gattctaaga aatctgaagg tttggctact gattctacaa
     9721 aaagacaatc acaagaacaa ccaatccatg ataaggatcc aattaaagct gcaactgctg
     9781 caatggcaac tacaccatta gttaaggaac atcaagatac atggtattac ccaccagata
     9841 tcgctaacga tttgcaatca attaatttgc cagcagaatt gaagggtgaa atcttcgctt
     9901 gtgcatggga atacactaga tgtgttatcc caaactacac aaactggaac agatacgttg
     9961 cttttatgag aatcatcatc atgggtatca ttgcagaatt cagaggtgaa atggttgatg
    10021 ttactgcttc taacaatttg ttgggttacg atttggatgc aactttggct gcattatttg
    10081 aaggtacacc aggtcataag gaaatggcta gagaatacaa gacatttttg ttgatcacag
    10141 cagataaagc ttctgaaaga agagatggtg aattgtttag aagatacgtt aacgctttgg
    10201 cacaatcacc aagacattgg tttagaatga gagattgtga tgctttggca agattcacta
    10261 ttgcttctgc attggcttgt aacgatttgg atgatatctg gttcacagaa gatcaattcg
    10321 aaatcttgac tgaaatcggt gacacattgt atgatgcagt tgctttttac aaacatagag
    10381 ctgaaggtga aactaactct acattcgcat acatgccaga agatttgaga attaaagctt
    10441 actcagaatg tagagaaatt ttgtgggcat tagatgctgc atgggctaga aacccaaagt
    10501 tggcaaacgt tattaatttt gttagatttt tcggtggtcc aatccatatg atgatgagaa
    10561 gatacagatt cgttgaagaa aatttgacta tcggtaaatc tgaaacagat aaggttgttg
    10621 atcaaactag aaagaatttc aagttgtgga atagagttga tgctaataag agatcagttt
    10681 tgaacacaca aagatacaag gcattgatcg ctagatctga agaattgatg tttccaggtt
    10741 tgtcagaatt tttagaaatg ggtggtgacg gtatctgtga taagtgtaag tacagagaat
    10801 cttacggtgc tgaattatca catcaatttg gtggtgttga attgtgttct gaatgtagat
    10861 tgtcatggag aaagtatttg gaatgtttcg ttgaaagagc tactaaggtt ttcccagaat
    10921 tgaagacaca ttttgaagtt ccagtttaag gatccagtgc ttttaactaa gaattattag
    10981 tcttttctgc ttattttttc atcatagttt agaacacttt atattaacga atagtttatg
    11041 aatctattta ggtttaaaaa ttgatacagt tttataagtt actttttcaa agactcgtgc
    11101 tgtctattgc ataatgcact ggaaggggaa aaaaaaggtg cacacgcgtg gctttttctt
    11161 gaatttgcag tttgaaaaat ccttgccaac agggagttct tcagagacat ggaggctcaa
    11221 aacgaaatta ttgacagcct agacatcaat agtcatacaa cagaaagcga ccacccaact
    11281 ttggctgata atagcgtata aacaatgcat actttgtacg ttcaaaatac aatgcagtag
    11341 atatatttat gcatattaca tataatacat atcacatagg aagcaacagg cgcgttggac
    11401 ttttaatttt cgaggaccgc gaatccttac atcacaccca atcccccaca agtgatcccc
    11461 cacacaccat agcttcaaaa tgtttctact ccttttttac tcttccagat tttctcggac
    11521 tccgcgcatc gccgtaccac ttcaaaacac ccaagcacag catactaaat ttcccctctt
    11581 tcttcctcta gggtgtcgtt aattacccgt actaaaggtt tggaaaagaa aaaagacacc
    11641 gcctcgtttc tttttcttcg tcgaaaaagg caataaaaat ttttatcacg tttctttttc
    11701 ttgaaaattt ttttttttga tttttttctc tttcgatgac ctcccattga tatttaagtt
    11761 aataaacggt catcaatttc tcaagtttca gtttcatttt tcttgttcta ttacaacttt
    11821 ttttacttct tgctcattag aaagaaagca tagcaatcta atctaagttt taattacaaa
    11881 aagcttaaaa aaaaaatgtt gttatctatt aaagatttgt cagaaaagta catcatgttg
    11941 ttagatgtta aagatttgtc aactttaaaa actacagttg ctgttttggt tacagttgct
    12001 ttgatcgcac aagttttgtg gaagattttc tttcatccat tgtctgcttt cccaggtcca
    12061 tggttcaaca gaatctctga aatcccaggt tcatgggtta ttgcaactgg taaacaacat
    12121 tcatactaca gaaagttgca tgaaaagtac ggtccagttg ttagagttgc tccaaatgaa
    12181 ttgtctttta ttggtgacag agcatgggat gatatctatg gtgttcaaaa gaaaggtcca
    12241 aacttcgaaa aatctccaat tttcattggt gctgtttcac cattagatgg tcaaactggt
    12301 atttctttgg ctccaaatga agcacataca agacaaagaa gagctttagc acatgttttc
    12361 tctaacacag ctttgttgca acaagaagaa atcatgagat ctcatgttga taagttggtt
    12421 ggtcaattga agaaaactat cgcagaaaac agaccaatta atttctctaa ctggtataca
    12481 tacactacat ttgatatgat gggtgacttg tgttttgctg aaccatttgg ttgtttggat
    12541 caaggtggtg caactgaatg gtctacatca gttattaatg tttttaaatc tgctgcatgg
    12601 gatcaatcaa tcagaagagt tgctggtgtt aacacttggt tgcaaaagtt gatggttaag
    12661 ttgttgatcc catcaaaggc tgcaaactgg agaaaggttc atttccaaaa ctctagagaa
    12721 aagactttga gaagattagc tgatggtaat agagaacata aggatttcat ctatcatatc
    12781 ttgaaaaata aggaagctaa aaattcttta tcagaaactg aaatcatctt gaacatggtt
    12841 ttgttgatct ctgctggtac agaaactaca gcatcattgt tgactggttg gacatacttc
    12901 atctgtactc atccagaagt ttacaagaga ttgacagatg aaatcagagg tagattcaat
    12961 tcagaacaag atatcacttg ggaaacagtt aaggatttgc catatttgca tgctactttg
    13021 tctgaagcat tgagattata ctcaccagct ccagcaaatc aacaaagaat tgttccacca
    13081 ggtggttctg ttattgatgg tcattttgtt ccaggtaaaa caactgttgc tgttgcacca
    13141 tgggctgcaa ttaattcttc attgaacttc aaggatccac aaaagtttat tccagaaaga
    13201 tggttgggtg acgaaagatt cgttaacgat aagttgaacg cttctcaacc attttcattg
    13261 ggtccaagag gttgtatcgg taaaaatttg tctttctttg aaatgagatt gatcacttca
    13321 agattgttgt ggaacttcga tgtttctttg gttactacag gtgaacatgg tgaaactaat
    13381 aagttgtggg atatggatgg tgctggtaaa tacatgaagg tttaccaaac atggaataag
    13441 ccagatatgt gggttatgtt aaaagaagtt ccaagaattc cttcacctag cactgaacag
    13501 tctgctaaaa aagtacgcaa aaaggcagaa aacgctcata atacgccgct gcttgtgcta
    13561 tacggttcaa atatgggaac agctgaagga acggcgcgtg atttagcaga tattgcaatg
    13621 agcaaaggat ttgcaccgca ggtcgcaacg cttgattcac acgccggaaa tcttccgcgc
    13681 gaaggagctg tattaattgt aacggcgtct tataacggtc atccgcctga taacgcaaag
    13741 caatttgtcg actggttaga ccaagcgtct gctgatgaag taaaaggcgt tcgctactcc
    13801 gtatttggat gcggcgataa aaactgggct actacgtatc aaaaagtgcc tgcttttatc
    13861 gatgaaacgc ttgccgctaa aggggcagaa aacatcgctg accgcggtga agcagatgca
    13921 agcgacgact ttgaaggcac atatgaagaa tggcgtgaac atatgtggag tgacgtagca
    13981 gcctacttta acctcgacat tgaaaacagt gaagataata aatctactct ttcacttcaa
    14041 tttgtcgaca gcgccgcgga tatgccgctt gcgaaaatgc acggtgcgtt ttcaacgaac
    14101 gtcgtagcaa gcaaagaact tcaacagcca ggcagtgcac gaagcacgcg acatcttgaa
    14161 attgaacttc caaaagaagc ttcttatcaa gaaggagatc atttaggtgt tattcctcgc
    14221 aactatgaag gaatagtaaa ccgtgtaaca gcaaggttcg gcctagatgc atcacagcaa
    14281 atccgtctgg aagcagaaga agaaaaatta gctcatttgc cactcgctaa aacagtatcc
    14341 gtagaagagc ttctgcaata cgtggagctt caagatcctg ttacgcgcac gcagcttcgc
    14401 gcaatggctg ctaaaacggt ctgcccgccg cataaagtag agcttgaagc cttgcttgaa
    14461 aagcaagcct acaaagaaca agtgctggca aaacgtttaa caatgcttga actgcttgaa
    14521 aaatacccgg cgtgtgaaat gaaattcagc gaatttatcg cccttctgcc aagcatacgc
    14581 ccgcgctatt actcgatttc ttcatcacct cgtgtcgatg aaaaacaagc aagcatcacg
    14641 gtcagcgttg tctcaggaga agcgtggagc ggatatggag aatataaagg aattgcgtcg
    14701 aactatcttg ccgagctgca agaaggagat acgattacgt gctttatttc cacaccgcag
    14761 tcagaattta cgctgccaaa agaccctgaa acgccgctta tcatggtcgg accgggaaca
    14821 ggcgtcgcgc cgtttagagg ctttgtgcag gcgcgcaaac agctaaaaga acaaggacag
    14881 tcacttggag aagcacattt atacttcggc tgccgttcac ctcatgaaga ctatctgtat
    14941 caagaagagc ttgaaaacgc ccaaagcgaa ggcatcatta cgcttcatac cgctttttct
    15001 cgcatgccaa atcagccgaa aacatacgtt cagcacgtaa tggaacaaga cggcaagaaa
    15061 ttgattgaac ttcttgatca aggagcgcac ttctatattt gcggagacgg aagccaaatg
    15121 gcacctgccg ttgaagcaac gcttatgaaa agctatgctg acgttcacca agtgagtgaa
    15181 gcagacgctc gcttatggct gcagcagcta gaagaaaaag gccgatacgc aaaagacgtg
    15241 tgggctggga aatctaatta tgatttatta aaattatgtg gtgatgttga atctaatcca
    15301 ggtccaatgt cttcacaacc ttttactaat aaggttattg cattgacagg ttctgcttca
    15361 ggtattggtt tagaaactgc aaaattgtta gcttctagag gtgcaagatt gtcattagca
    15421 gatatccaag aggataagtt gaaggaatta caagctcaat tggaatctga ataccatgtt
    15481 gatgttatca ctacaaaggt tgatgttaga aagttcggtg aagttgaagc atggatcaat
    15541 aagacaatcg ataacttcgg taaattggat ggttctgcta atttggcagg tgttgctcca
    15601 gaatcaattg gtttgaaagg tattgttgaa caagatttgg atgaatggga atttgttttg
    15661 ggtgttaatt tgactggtac aatgaactct ttgaaggcac aattgaaagt tatggctaac
    15721 aacggttcaa tcgttaacgc ttcttcaatc agaggtttga ctggtgctgc taaaaatgca
    15781 tcttactctt cagctaagca tggtatcatc ggtttgacta gaacagctgc aaaagaagtt
    15841 ggtggtaaag gtattagagt taatgcaatt tgtccaggta gaatttcaac tccaatgttg
    15901 aagacagctg aaaactctat tggtttgcat ttgcaaccag gttcagcaaa ttatccacca
    15961 attgctttgg gtagagatgg tgaagctaag gaagttgcac aattggttgc atttttgttg
    16021 tctgatgaat caacatacat ttctggtgct gatatttcaa ttgatggtgg ttggagatgt
    16081 taaatcgcgt gcattcatcc gctctaaccg aaaaggaagg agttagacaa cctgaagtct
    16141 aggtccctat ttattttttt atagttatgt tagtattaag aacgttattt atatttcaaa
    16201 tttttctttt ttttctgtac agacgcgtgt acgcatgtaa cattatactg aaaaccttgc
    16261 ttgagaaggt tttgggacgc tcgaagcctt ggtagaatat gacgagtttc cttaggcgtt
    16321 gatgtaggag tttctcactg ttgaaagcag taaaattact tcaaagaatg gctttctttc
    16381 ttcccttaaa gactataagt tgtcaggttt cacgtggcaa ctacaagaaa aaaaattctt
    16441 acgcgtgaac caaaacaaaa attatcaacc aatacatgtc gacaaataat gaagtagagc
    16501 aatagccacg ataacagacc ttgattaaat gtaaactaca tataagttta taagggttgg
    16561 ttggttccat tattttttgt tttttatata aagcctatga aaaa
//
