# Supplementary material for: Multi-step pathway engineering in probiotic Saccharomyces boulardii for abscisic acid production in the gut
Source: Metab Eng Commun. 2025 May 30;20:e00263. doi: 10.1016/j.mec.2025.e00263 (PMC12173631; doi:10.1016/j.mec.2025.e00263)
Supplement: Multimedia component 10 [file mmc10.zip › Supplemental_sequence_maps/guide IS11-12-10.gb]

LOCUS       guide_IS11-12-10        6167 bp DNA     circular SYN 13-MAY-2021
DEFINITION  EasyClone-MarkerFree guiding RNA vector to direct Cas9 to cut at 
            sites X-4, XI-3, and XII-5.
ACCESSION   .
VERSION     .
KEYWORDS    .
SOURCE      synthetic DNA construct
  ORGANISM  synthetic DNA construct
REFERENCE   1  (bases 1 to 6167)
  AUTHORS   Jessop-Fabre MM, Jakociunas T, Stovicek V, Dai Z, Jensen MK, 
            Keasling JD, Borodina I
  TITLE     EasyClone-MarkerFree: A vector toolkit for marker-less integration 
            of genes into Saccharomyces cerevisiae via CRISPR-Cas9.
  JOURNAL   Biotechnol J. 2016 Aug;11(8):1110-7. doi: 10.1002/biot.201600147. 
            Epub 2016 Jun 23.
  PUBMED    27166612
REFERENCE   2  (bases 1 to 6167)
  AUTHORS   .
  TITLE     Direct Submission
  JOURNAL   Exported May 13, 2025 from SnapGene Viewer 7.2.1
            https://www.snapgene.com
COMMENT     SGRef: number: 1; type: "Journal Article"; doi: 
            "10.1002/biot.201600147"; journalName: "Biotechnol J"; date: 
            "2016-08"; volume: "11"; issue: "8"; pages: "1110-7"
COMMENT     Sequence Label: pCfB3052(gRNA X-4, XI-3, XII-5)
FEATURES             Location/Qualifiers
     source          1..6167
                     /mol_type="other DNA"
                     /organism="synthetic DNA construct"
     primer_bind     complement(29..51)
                     /label=pGEX 3'
                     /note="pGEX vectors, reverse primer"
     gene            175..1294
                     /label=natMX6
                     /note="yeast selectable marker conferring nourseothricin 
                     resistance"
     promoter        175..518
                     /label=TEF promoter
                     /note="Ashbya gossypii TEF promoter"
     CDS             519..1091
                     /codon_start=1
                     /gene="Streptomyces noursei nat1"
                     /product="nourseothricin acetyltransferase"
                     /label=NrsR
                     /note="confers resistance to nourseothricin"
                     /translation="MGTTLDDTAYRYRTSVPGDAEAIEALDGSFTTDTVFRVTTTGDGF
                     TLREVPVDPPLTKVFPDDESDDESDDGEDGDPDSRTFVAYGDDGDLAGFVVVSYSGWNR
                     RLTVEDIEVAPEHRGHGVGRALMGLATEFARERGAGHLWLEVTNVNAPAIHAYRRMGFT
                     LCGLDTALYDGTASDGEQALYMSMPCP"
     terminator      1097..1294
                     /label=TEF terminator
                     /note="Ashbya gossypii TEF terminator"
     promoter        1472..1740
                     /label=SNR52 promoter
                     /note="promoter for the S. cerevisiae small nucleolar RNA 
                     gene SNR52"
     misc_RNA        1761..1835
                     /label=gRNA scaffold
                     /note="guide RNA scaffold for the Streptococcus pyogenes 
                     CRISPR/Cas9 system"
     terminator      1840..1859
                     /label=SUP4 terminator
                     /note="transcription terminator for the S. cerevisiae SUP4 
                     tRNA gene"
     promoter        1909..2177
                     /label=SNR52 promoter
                     /note="promoter for the S. cerevisiae small nucleolar RNA 
                     gene SNR52"
     misc_RNA        2198..2272
                     /label=gRNA scaffold
                     /note="guide RNA scaffold for the Streptococcus pyogenes 
                     CRISPR/Cas9 system"
     terminator      2277..2296
                     /label=SUP4 terminator
                     /note="transcription terminator for the S. cerevisiae SUP4 
                     tRNA gene"
     promoter        2346..2614
                     /label=SNR52 promoter
                     /note="promoter for the S. cerevisiae small nucleolar RNA 
                     gene SNR52"
     misc_RNA        2635..2709
                     /label=gRNA scaffold
                     /note="guide RNA scaffold for the Streptococcus pyogenes 
                     CRISPR/Cas9 system"
     terminator      2714..2733
                     /label=SUP4 terminator
                     /note="transcription terminator for the S. cerevisiae SUP4 
                     tRNA gene"
     primer_bind     complement(2835..2852)
                     /label=L4440
                     /note="L4440 vector, forward primer"
     rep_origin      complement(3006..3594)
                     /direction=LEFT
                     /label=ori
                     /note="high-copy-number ColE1/pMB1/pBR322/pUC origin of 
                     replication"
     primer_bind     complement(3086..3105)
                     /label=pBR322ori-F
                     /note="pBR322 origin, forward primer"
     CDS             complement(join(3765..4556,4557..4625))
                     /codon_start=1
                     /gene="bla"
                     /product="beta-lactamase"
                     /label=AmpR
                     /note="confers resistance to ampicillin, carbenicillin, and
                     related antibiotics"
                     /translation="MSIQHFRVALIPFFAAFCLPVFAHPETLVKVKDAEDQLGARVGYI
                     ELDLNSGKILESFRPEERFPMMSTFKVLLCGAVLSRIDAGQEQLGRRIHYSQNDLVEYS
                     PVTEKHLTDGMTVRELCSAAITMSDNTAANLLLTTIGGPKELTAFLHNMGDHVTRLDRW
                     EPELNEAIPNDERDTTMPVAMATTLRKLLTGELLTLASRQQLIDWMEADKVAGPLLRSA
                     LPAGWFIADKSGAGERGSRGIIAALGPDGKPSRIVVIYTTGSQATMDERNRQIAEIGAS
                     LIKHW"
     primer_bind     4388..4407
                     /label=Amp-R
                     /note="Ampicillin resistance gene, reverse primer"
     promoter        complement(4626..4730)
                     /gene="bla"
                     /label=AmpR promoter
     rep_origin      4757..6099
                     /label=2u ori
                     /note="yeast 2u plasmid origin of replication"
     protein_bind    complement(5720..5767)
                     /label=FRT
                     /bound_moiety="FLP recombinase from the Saccharomyces 
                     cerevisiae 2u plasmid"
                     /note="FLP-mediated recombination occurs in the 8-bp core 
                     sequence TCTAGAAA (Turan and Bode, 2011)."
     primer_bind     6140..6158
                     /label=pBRforEco
                     /note="pBR322 vectors, upsteam of EcoRI site, forward 
                     primer"
ORIGIN
        1 tcgcgcgttt cggtgatgac ggtgaaaacc tctgacacat gcagctcccg gagacggtca
       61 cagcttgtct gtaagcggat gccgggagca gacaagcccg tcagggcgcg tcagcgggct
      121 gcatttaaat gatctgttta gcttgcctcg tccccgccgg gtcacccggc cagcgacatg
      181 gaggcccaga ataccctcct tgacagtctt gacgtgcgca gctcaggggc atgatgtgac
      241 tgtcgcccgt acatttagcc catacatccc catgtataat catttgcatc catacatttt
      301 gatggccgca cggcgcgaag caaaaattac ggctcctcgc tgcagacctg cgagcaggga
      361 aacgctcccc tcacagacgc gttgaattgt ccccacgccg cgcccctgta gagaaatata
      421 aaaggttagg atttgccact gaggttcttc tttcatatac ttccttttaa aatcttgcta
      481 ggatacagtt ctcacatcac atccgaacat aaacaaccat gggtaccact cttgacgaca
      541 cggcttaccg gtaccgcacc agtgtcccgg gggacgccga ggccatcgag gcactggatg
      601 ggtccttcac caccgacacc gttttccgcg tcaccaccac cggggacggc ttcaccctgc
      661 gggaggtgcc ggtggacccg cccctgacca aggtgttccc cgacgacgaa tcggacgacg
      721 aatcggacga cggggaggac ggcgacccgg actcccggac gttcgtcgcg tacggggacg
      781 acggcgacct ggcgggcttc gtggtcgtct cgtactccgg ctggaaccgc cggctgaccg
      841 tcgaggacat cgaggtcgcc ccggagcacc gggggcacgg ggtcgggcgc gcgttgatgg
      901 ggctcgcgac ggagttcgcc cgcgagcggg gcgccgggca cctctggctg gaggtcacca
      961 acgtcaacgc accggcgatc cacgcgtacc ggcggatggg gttcaccctc tgcggcctgg
     1021 acaccgccct gtacgacggc accgcctcgg acggcgagca ggcgctctac atgagcatgc
     1081 cctgccccta atcagtactg acaataaaaa gattcttgtt ttcaagaact tgtcatttgt
     1141 atagtttttt tatattgtag ttgttctatt ttaatcaaat gttagcgtga tttatatttt
     1201 ttttcgcctc gacatcatct gcccagatgc gaagttaagt gcgcagaaag taatatcatg
     1261 cgtcaatcgt atgtgaatgc tggtcgctat actgctgtcg attcgatact aacgccgcca
     1321 tccagtgtcg aaaacgagct gcggccgcct acagggcgcg tcgcgccatt cgccattcag
     1381 gctgcgcaac tgttgggaag ggcgatcggt gcgggcctct tcgctattac gccagctgga
     1441 atgcgtgcga tagggaacaa aagctggagc ttctttgaaa agataatgta tgattatgct
     1501 ttcactcata tttatacaga aacttgatgt tttctttcga gtatatacaa ggtgattaca
     1561 tgtacgtttg aagtacaact ctagattttg tagtgccctc ttgggctagc ggtaaaggtg
     1621 cgcatttttt cacaccctac aatgttctgt tcaaaagatt ttggtcaaac gctgtagaag
     1681 tgaaagttgg tgcgcatgtt tcggcgttcg aaacttctcc gcagtgaaag ataaatgatc
     1741 cgccattcaa gagcagcaac gttttagagc tagaaatagc aagttaaaat aaggctagtc
     1801 cgttatcaac ttgaaaaagt ggcaccgagt cggtggtgct ttttttgttt tttatgtctt
     1861 cgagtcatgt aattagttaa gtgcaggtag ggaacaaaag ctggagcttc tttgaaaaga
     1921 taatgtatga ttatgctttc actcatattt atacagaaac ttgatgtttt ctttcgagta
     1981 tatacaaggt gattacatgt acgtttgaag tacaactcta gattttgtag tgccctcttg
     2041 ggctagcggt aaaggtgcgc attttttcac accctacaat gttctgttca aaagattttg
     2101 gtcaaacgct gtagaagtga aagttggtgc gcatgtttcg gcgttcgaaa cttctccgca
     2161 gtgaaagata aatgatcata tgtctctaat tttggaagtt ttagagctag aaatagcaag
     2221 ttaaaataag gctagtccgt tatcaacttg aaaaagtggc accgagtcgg tggtgctttt
     2281 tttgtttttt atgtcttcga gtcatgtaat tagttaatct gtcataggga acaaaagctg
     2341 gagcttcttt gaaaagataa tgtatgatta tgctttcact catatttata cagaaacttg
     2401 atgttttctt tcgagtatat acaaggtgat tacatgtacg tttgaagtac aactctagat
     2461 tttgtagtgc cctcttgggc tagcggtaaa ggtgcgcatt ttttcacacc ctacaatgtt
     2521 ctgttcaaaa gattttggtc aaacgctgta gaagtgaaag ttggtgcgca tgtttcggcg
     2581 ttcgaaactt ctccgcagtg aaagataaat gatcttgtca cagtgtcaca tcaggtttta
     2641 gagctagaaa tagcaagtta aaataaggct agtccgttat caacttgaaa aagtggcacc
     2701 gagtcggtgg tgcttttttt gttttttatg tcttcgagtc atgtaattag ttaatcgcgt
     2761 gcattccagc tgcattaatg aatcggccaa cgcgcgggga gaggcggttt gcgtattggg
     2821 cgctcttccg cttcctcgct cactgactcg ctgcgctcgg tcgttcggct gcggcgagcg
     2881 gtatcagctc actcaaaggc ggtaatacgg ttatccacag aatcagggga taacgcagga
     2941 aagaacatgt gagcaaaagg ccagcaaaag gccaggaacc gtaaaaaggc cgcgttgctg
     3001 gcgtttttcc ataggctccg cccccctgac gagcatcaca aaaatcgacg ctcaagtcag
     3061 aggtggcgaa acccgacagg actataaaga taccaggcgt ttccccctgg aagctccctc
     3121 gtgcgctctc ctgttccgac cctgccgctt accggatacc tgtccgcctt tctcccttcg
     3181 ggaagcgtgg cgctttctca tagctcacgc tgtaggtatc tcagttcggt gtaggtcgtt
     3241 cgctccaagc tgggctgtgt gcacgaaccc cccgttcagc ccgaccgctg cgccttatcc
     3301 ggtaactatc gtcttgagtc caacccggta agacacgact tatcgccact ggcagcagcc
     3361 actggtaaca ggattagcag agcgaggtat gtaggcggtg ctacagagtt cttgaagtgg
     3421 tggcctaact acggctacac tagaaggaca gtatttggta tctgcgctct gctgaagcca
     3481 gttaccttcg gaaaaagagt tggtagctct tgatccggca aacaaaccac cgctggtagc
     3541 ggtggttttt ttgtttgcaa gcagcagatt acgcgcagaa aaaaaggatc tcaagaagat
     3601 cctttgatct tttctacggg gtctgacgct cagtggaacg aaaactcacg ttaagggatt
     3661 ttggtcatga gattatcaaa aaggatcttc acctagatcc ttttaaatta aaaatgaagt
     3721 tttaaatcaa tctaaagtat atatgagtaa acttggtctg acagttacca atgcttaatc
     3781 agtgaggcac ctatctcagc gatctgtcta tttcgttcat ccatagttgc ctgactcccc
     3841 gtcgtgtaga taactacgat acgggagggc ttaccatctg gccccagtgc tgcaatgata
     3901 ccgcgagacc cacgctcacc ggctccagat ttatcagcaa taaaccagcc agccggaagg
     3961 gccgagcgca gaagtggtcc tgcaacttta tccgcctcca tccagtctat taattgttgc
     4021 cgggaagcta gagtaagtag ttcgccagtt aatagtttgc gcaacgttgt tgccattgct
     4081 acaggcatcg tggtgtcacg ctcgtcgttt ggtatggctt cattcagctc cggttcccaa
     4141 cgatcaaggc gagttacatg atcccccatg ttgtgcaaaa aagcggttag ctccttcggt
     4201 cctccgatcg ttgtcagaag taagttggcc gcagtgttat cactcatggt tatggcagca
     4261 ctgcataatt ctcttactgt catgccatcc gtaagatgct tttctgtgac tggtgagtac
     4321 tcaaccaagt cattctgaga atagtgtatg cggcgaccga gttgctcttg cccggcgtca
     4381 atacgggata ataccgcgcc acatagcaga actttaaaag tgctcatcat tggaaaacgt
     4441 tcttcggggc gaaaactctc aaggatctta ccgctgttga gatccagttc gatgtaaccc
     4501 actcgtgcac ccaactgatc ttcagcatct tttactttca ccagcgtttc tgggtgagca
     4561 aaaacaggaa ggcaaaatgc cgcaaaaaag ggaataaggg cgacacggaa atgttgaata
     4621 ctcatactct tcctttttca atattattga agcatttatc agggttattg tctcatgagc
     4681 ggatacatat ttgaatgtat ttagaaaaat aaacaaatag gggttccgcg cacatttccc
     4741 cgaaaagtgc cacctgaacg aagcatctgt gcttcatttt gtagaacaaa aatgcaacgc
     4801 gagagcgcta atttttcaaa caaagaatct gagctgcatt tttacagaac agaaatgcaa
     4861 cgcgaaagcg ctattttacc aacgaagaat ctgtgcttca tttttgtaaa acaaaaatgc
     4921 aacgcgagag cgctaatttt tcaaacaaag aatctgagct gcatttttac agaacagaaa
     4981 tgcaacgcga gagcgctatt ttaccaacaa agaatctata cttctttttt gttctacaaa
     5041 aatgcatccc gagagcgcta tttttctaac aaagcatctt agattacttt ttttctcctt
     5101 tgtgcgctct ataatgcagt ctcttgataa ctttttgcac tgtaggtccg ttaaggttag
     5161 aagaaggcta ctttggtgtc tattttctct tccataaaaa aagcctgact ccacttcccg
     5221 cgtttactga ttactagcga agctgcgggt gcattttttc aagataaagg catccccgat
     5281 tatattctat accgatgtgg attgcgcata ctttgtgaac agaaagtgat agcgttgatg
     5341 attcttcatt ggtcagaaaa ttatgaacgg tttcttctat tttgtctcta tatactacgt
     5401 ataggaaatg tttacatttt cgtattgttt tcgattcact ctatgaatag ttcttactac
     5461 aatttttttg tctaaagagt aatactagag ataaacataa aaaatgtaga ggtcgagttt
     5521 agatgcaagt tcaaggagcg aaaggtggat gggtaggtta tatagggata tagcacagag
     5581 atatatagca aagagatact tttgagcaat gtttgtggaa gcggtattcg caatatttta
     5641 gtagctcgtt acagtccggt gcgtttttgg ttttttgaaa gtgcgtcttc agagcgcttt
     5701 tggttttcaa aagcgctctg aagttcctat actttctaga gaataggaac ttcggaatag
     5761 gaacttcaaa gcgtttccga aaacgagcgc ttccgaaaat gcaacgcgag ctgcgcacat
     5821 acagctcact gttcacgtcg cacctatatc tgcgtgttgc ctgtatatat atatacatga
     5881 gaagaacggc atagtgcgtg tttatgctta aatgcgtact tatatgcgtc tatttatgta
     5941 ggatgaaagg tagtctagta cctcctgtga tattatccca ttccatgcgg ggtatcgtat
     6001 gcttccttca gcactaccct ttagctgttc tatatgctgc cactcctcaa ttggattagt
     6061 ctcatccttc aatgctatca tttcctttga tattggatca tactaagaaa ccattattat
     6121 catgacatta acctataaaa ataggcgtat cacgaggccc tttcgtc
//
