# Supplementary material for: Multi-step pathway engineering in probiotic Saccharomyces boulardii for abscisic acid production in the gut
Source: Metab Eng Commun. 2025 May 30;20:e00263. doi: 10.1016/j.mec.2025.e00263 (PMC12173631; doi:10.1016/j.mec.2025.e00263)
Supplement: Multimedia component 10 [file mmc10.zip › Supplemental_sequence_maps/ABA1-BMR-ABA3-ABA2-CPR1-ABA4.gb]

LOCUS       ABA1-BMR-ABA3-AB       16761 bp DNA     circular SYN 30-SEP-2021
DEFINITION  synthetic circular DNA
ACCESSION   .
VERSION     .
KEYWORDS    .
SOURCE      synthetic DNA construct
  ORGANISM  synthetic DNA construct
REFERENCE   1  (bases 1 to 16761)
  AUTHORS   Trial User
  TITLE     Direct Submission
  JOURNAL   Exported May 13, 2025 from SnapGene Viewer 7.2.1
            https://www.snapgene.com
FEATURES             Location/Qualifiers
     source          1..16761
                     /mol_type="other DNA"
                     /organism="synthetic DNA construct"
     misc_feature    1..4890
                     /label=plasmid backbone
     misc_feature    5366..6020
                     /label=TDH3p
     CDS             6036..7562
                     /codon_start=1
                     /label=bcABA1
                     /translation="MSNSILNLGSFACLLSLGSIVLWYTISAVLAWYPLRKIPAPSFLA
                     TFSYLWLAKTTYSGKQYWIQRDLHKKYGPLVRIGPTDIITDDPEIIKKISSARSSHRRG
                     DWYLTGRFNPYYDNMFTMLEPGPHAKAKARTAAAYSGRDMPDLEVGVNAQLQTLIGLMR
                     SKYASNTVKPHQPLLDLGQVSCFFTMDVITRLAFGEEFGYLKEETDQYGFLGEVRELWP
                     RMSTSADTPWIRKFLFSPPFLKVLGPKPTDKTGFGALMAVAEHHVGKRFAPDAKKKEDM
                     LGSFIRHGLNQQECEVEGLFMIVAGTESTASAIRSTLVHVMTCPRVYQKLKTEINLAVE
                     EGKVSSPIKLEEAKLLPFLQAVIYEGIRMRPPLLGLFPKIVPDGGEEFHGMFIPAGTAI
                     CMNTSSLLRSTALFGDDAEVYRPERFMELEKSKRGEMERNVELAFGYGQYMCVGKTVAF
                     MELNKSIFEILRAFDLQLLSPAKPCDVLSYGIFLESNMLVKVTESEGTEYK"
     misc_feature    7563..9335
                     /label=BMR
     misc_feature    9336..9395
                     /label=ERBV1
     misc_feature    9396..10718
                     /label=bcABA3
     misc_feature    10725..10949
                     /label=ScENO2 terminator
     misc_feature    10950..11649
                     /label=ScTEF1p
     CDS             11665..13245
                     /codon_start=1
                     /label=bcABA2
                     /translation="MLLSIKDLSEKYIMLLDVKDLSTLKTTVAVLVTVALIAQVLWKIF
                     FHPLSAFPGPWFNRISEIPGSWVIATGKQHSYYRKLHEKYGPVVRVAPNELSFIGDRAW
                     DDIYGVQKKGPNFEKSPIFIGAVSPLDGQTGISLAPNEAHTRQRRALAHVFSNTALLQQ
                     EEIMRSHVDKLVGQLKKTIAENRPINFSNWYTYTTFDMMGDLCFAEPFGCLDQGGATEW
                     STSVINVFKSAAWDQSIRRVAGVNTWLQKLMVKLLIPSKAANWRKVHFQNSREKTLRRL
                     ADGNREHKDFIYHILKNKEAKNSLSETEIILNMVLLISAGTETTASLLTGWTYFICTHP
                     EVYKRLTDEIRGRFNSEQDITWETVKDLPYLHATLSEALRLYSPAPANQQRIVPPGGSV
                     IDGHFVPGKTTVAVAPWAAINSSLNFKDPQKFIPERWLGDERFVNDKLNASQPFSLGPR
                     GCIGKNLSFFEMRLITSRLLWNFDVSLVTTGEHGETNKLWDMDGAGKYMKVYQTWNKPD
                     MWVMLKEVPR"
     misc_feature    13375..13809
                     /label=flavodoxin1
     misc_feature    13984..15249
                     /label=CPOR
     misc_feature    15250..15306
                     /label=OpbuCPV18
     CDS             15307..16083
                     /codon_start=1
                     /label=bcABA4
                     /translation="MSSQPFTNKVIALTGSASGIGLETAKLLASRGARLSLADIQEDKL
                     KELQAQLESEYHVDVITTKVDVRKFGEVEAWINKTIDNFGKLDGSANLAGVAPESIGLK
                     GIVEQDLDEWEFVLGVNLTGTMNSLKAQLKVMANNGSIVNASSIRGLTGAAKNASYSSA
                     KHGIIGLTRTAAKEVGGKGIRVNAICPGRISTPMLKTAENSIGLHLQPGSANYPPIALG
                     RDGEAKEVAQLVAFLLSDESTYISGADISIDGGWRC"
     misc_feature    16097..16286
                     /label=CYC1 terminator
ORIGIN
        1 nnnnnnnnnn nnnnnnnnnn nnnnnnnnnn nnnnnnnnnn nnnnnnnnnn nnnnnnnnnn
       61 nnnnnnnnnn nnnnnnnnnn nnnnnnnnan nnnnnnnnnn nnnnnnnnnn nnnnnnnnnn
      121 nnnnnnnnnn nnnnnnnncc tttgacgttg gagtccacgt tctttaatag tggactcttg
      181 ttccaaactg gaacaacact caaccctatc tcggtctatt cttttgattt ataagagatc
      241 tgtttagctt gccttgtccc cgccgggtca cccggccagc gacatggagg cccagaatac
      301 cctccttgac agtcttgacg tgcgcagctc aggggcatga tgtgactgtc gcccgtacat
      361 ttagcccata catccccatg tataatcatt tgcatccata cattttgatg gccgcacggc
      421 gcgaagcaaa aattacggct cctcgctgca gacctgcgag cagggaaacg ctcccctcac
      481 agacgcgttg aattgtcccc acgccgcgcc cctgtagaga aatataaaag gttaggattt
      541 gccactgagg ttcttctttc atatacttcc ttttaaaatc ttgctaggat acagttctca
      601 catcacatcc gaacataaac aaccatgggt aaaaagcctg aactcaccgc gacgtctgtc
      661 gagaagtttc tgatcgaaaa gttcgacagc gtctccgacc tgatgcagct ctcggagggc
      721 gaagaatctc gtgctttcag cttcgatgta ggagggcgtg gatatgtcct gcgggtaaat
      781 agctgcgccg atggtttcta caaagatcgt tatgtttatc ggcactttgc atcggccgcg
      841 ctcccgattc cggaagtgct tgacattggg gaattcagcg agagcctgac ctattgcatc
      901 tcccgccgtg cacagggtgt cacgttgcaa gacctgcctg aaaccgaact gcccgctgtt
      961 ctgcagccgg tcgcggaggc catggatgcg atcgctgcgg ccgatcttag ccagacgagc
     1021 gggttcggcc cattcggacc gcaaggaatc ggtcaataca ctacatggcg tgatttcata
     1081 tgcgcgattg ctgatcccca tgtgtatcac tggcaaactg tgatggacga caccgtcagt
     1141 gcgtccgtcg cgcaggctct cgatgagctg atgctttggg ccgaggactg ccccgaagtc
     1201 cggcacctcg tgcacgcgga tttcggctcc aacaatgtcc tgacggacaa tggccgcata
     1261 acagcggtca ttgactggag cgaggcgatg ttcggggatt cccaatacga ggtcgccaac
     1321 atcttcttct ggaggccgtg gttggcttgt atggagcagc agacgcgcta cttcgagcgg
     1381 aggcatccgg agcttgcagg atcgccgcgg ctccgggcgt atatgctccg cattggtctt
     1441 gaccaactct atcagagctt ggttgacggc aatttcgatg atgcagcttg ggcgcagggt
     1501 cgatgcgacg caatcgtccg atccggagcc gggactgtcg ggcgtacaca aatcgcccgc
     1561 agaagcgcgg ccgtctggac cgatggctgt gtagaagtac tcgccgatag tggaaaccga
     1621 cgccccagca ctcgtccgag ggcaaaggaa taatcagtac tgacaataaa aagattcttg
     1681 ttttcaagaa cttgtcattt gtatagtttt tttatattgt agttgttcta ttttaatcaa
     1741 atgttagcgt gatttatatt ttttttcgcc tcgacatcat ctgcccagat gcgaagttaa
     1801 gtgcgcagaa agtaatatca tgcgtcaatc gtatgtgaat gctggtcgct atactgctgt
     1861 cgattcgata ctaacgccgc catccatatg cgtatatata ccaatctaag tctgtgctcc
     1921 ttccttcgtt cttccttctg ttcggagatt accgaatcaa aaaaatttca aagaaaccga
     1981 aatcaaaaaa aagaataaaa aaaaaatgat gaattgaatt gaaaagctgt ggtatggtgc
     2041 actctcagta caatctgctc tgatgccgca tagttaagcc agccccgaca cccgccaaca
     2101 cccgctgacg cgccctgacg ggcttgtctg ctcccggcat ccgcttacag acaagctgtg
     2161 accgtctccg ggagctgcat gtgtcagagg ttttcaccgt catcaccgaa acgcgcgaga
     2221 cgaaagggcc tcgtgatacg cctattttta taggttaatg tcatgataat aatggtttct
     2281 tagtatgatc caatatcaaa ggaaatgata gcattgaagg atgagactaa tccaattgag
     2341 gagtggcagc atatagaaca gctaaagggt agtgctgaag gaagcatacg ataccccgca
     2401 tggaatggga taatatcaca ggaggtacta gactaccttt catcctacat aaatagacgc
     2461 atataagtac gcatttaagc ataaacacgc actatgccgt tcttctcatg tatatatata
     2521 tacaggcaac acgcagatat aggtgcgacg tgaacagtga gctgtatgtg cgcagctcgc
     2581 gttgcatttt cggaagcgct cgttttcgga aacgctttga agttcctatt ccgaagttcc
     2641 tattctctag aaagtatagg aacttcagag cgcttttgaa aaccaaaagc gctctgaaga
     2701 cgcactttca aaaaaccaaa aacgcaccgg actgtaacga gctactaaaa tattgcgaat
     2761 accgcttcca caaacattgc tcaaaagtat ctctttgcta tatatctctg tgctatatcc
     2821 ctatataacc tacccatcca cctttcgctc cttgaacttg catctaaact cgacctctac
     2881 attttttatg tttatctcta gtattactct ttagacaaaa aaattgtagt aagaactatt
     2941 catagagtga atcgaaaaca atacgaaaat gtaaacattt cctatacgta gtatatagag
     3001 acaaaataga agaaaccgtt cataattttc tgaccaatga agaatcatca acgctatcac
     3061 tttctgttca caaagtatgc gcaatccaca tcggtataga atataatcgg ggatgccttt
     3121 atcttgaaaa aatgcacccg cagcttcgct agtaatcagt aaacgcggga agtggagtca
     3181 ggcttttttt atggaagaga aaatagacac caaagtagcc ttcttctaac cttaacggac
     3241 ctacagtgca aaaagttatc aagagactgc attatagagc gcacaaagga gaaaaaaagt
     3301 aatctaagat gctttgttag aaaaatagcg ctctcgggat gcatttttgt agaacaaaaa
     3361 agaagtatag attctttgtt ggtaaaatag cgctctcgcg ttgcatttct gttctgtaaa
     3421 aatgcagctc agattctttg tttgaaaaat tagcgctctc gcgttgcatt tttgttttac
     3481 aaaaatgaag cacagattct tcgttggtaa aatagcgctt tcgcgttgca tttctgttct
     3541 gtaaaaatgc agctcagatt ctttgtttga aaaattagcg ctctcgcgtt gcatttttgt
     3601 tctacaaaat gaagcacaga tgcttcgttc aggtggcact tttcggggaa atgtgcgcgg
     3661 aacccctatt tgtttatttt tctaaataca ttcaaatatg tatccgctca tgagacaata
     3721 accctgataa atgcttcaat aatattgaaa aaggaagagt atgagtattc aacatttccg
     3781 tgtcgccctt attccctttt ttgcggcatt ttgccttcct gtttttgctc acccagaaac
     3841 gctggtgaaa gtaaaagatg ctgaagatca gttgggtgca cgagtgggtt acatcgaact
     3901 ggatctcaac agcggtaaga tccttgagag ttttcgcccc gaagaacgtt ttccaatgat
     3961 gagcactttt aaagttctgc tatgtggcgc ggtattatcc cgtattgacg ccgggcaaga
     4021 gcaactcggt cgccgcatac actattctca gaatgacttg gttgagtact caccagtcac
     4081 agaaaagcat cttacggatg gcatgacagt aagagaatta tgcagtgctg ccataaccat
     4141 gagtgataac actgcggcca acttacttct gacaacgatc ggaggaccga aggagctaac
     4201 cgcttttttg cacaacatgg gggatcatgt aactcgcctt gatcgttggg aaccggagct
     4261 gaatgaagcc ataccaaacg acgagcgtga caccacgatg cctgtagcaa tggcaacaac
     4321 gttgcgcaaa ctattaactg gcgaactact tactctagct tcccggcaac aattaataga
     4381 ctggatggag gcggataaag ttgcaggacc acttctgcgc tcggcccttc cggctggctg
     4441 gtttattgct gataaatctg gagccggtga gcgtgggtct cgcggtatca ttgcagcact
     4501 ggggccagat ggtaagccct cccgtatcgt agttatctac acgacgggga gtcaggcaac
     4561 tatggatgaa cgaaatagac agatcgctga gataggtgcc tcactgatta agcattggta
     4621 actgtcagac caagtttact catatatact ttagattgat ttaaaacttc atttttaatt
     4681 taaaaggatc taggtgaaga tcctttttga taatctcatg accaaaatcc cttaacgtga
     4741 gttttcgttc cactgagcgt cagaccccgt agaaaagatc aaaggatctt cttgagatcc
     4801 tttttttctg cgcgtaatct gctgcttgca aacaaaaaaa ccaccgctac cagcggtggt
     4861 ttgtttgccg gatcaagagc taccaactct ttttccgaag gtaactggct tcagctaacc
     4921 tccttcttat acgcctcaag acgacagatg actaccaaaa agaaatcaag atctccttgc
     4981 atatgaagat ttgacgtcgt ttacaagagc tatctcagaa atttcatcgg tattttggct
     5041 tcggttaata tctggcgtgg acccatcggt ggaaaaacgc cacagttttc aagctcaatt
     5101 atagtcacgt gggtagaaat attacactgc accgcaagaa agtacaacca gatgaatcac
     5161 atgtgaagat gttaacaagt ttacatactt tttgatcagg taagctatgc ataatgtctt
     5221 agttttagtt atgtaaagaa atgcaaactt ttagtgcata ttttatctta tatagtagag
     5281 caaagctcgc cagtgctcca gttgttacct gagaatgaag cttgatcggc ttttattctt
     5341 tcctgatagg actctgtaag tgttaagttt atcattatca atactcgcca tttcaaagaa
     5401 tacgtaaata attaatagta gtgattttcc taactttatt tagtcaaaaa attagccttt
     5461 taattctgct gtaacccgta catgcccaaa atagggggcg ggttacacag aatatataac
     5521 atcgtaggtg tctgggtgaa cagtttattc ctggcatcca ctaaatataa tggagcccgc
     5581 tttttaagct ggcatccaga aaaaaaaaga atcccagcac caaaatattg ttttcttcac
     5641 caaccatcag ttcataggtc cattctctta gcgcaactac agagaacagg ggcacaaaca
     5701 ggcaaaaaac gggcacaacc tcaatggagt gatgcaacct gcctggagta aatgatgaca
     5761 caaggcaatt gacccacgca tgtatctatc tcattttctt acaccttcta ttaccttctg
     5821 ctctctctga tttggaaaaa gctgaaaaaa aaggttgaaa ccagttccct gaaattattc
     5881 ccctacttga ctaataagta tataaagacg gtaggtattg attgtaattc tgtaaatcta
     5941 tttcttaaac ttcttaaatt ctacttttat agttagtctt ttttttagtt ttaaaacacc
     6001 agaacttagt ttcgacggat tctagaaaaa aaaaaatgtc taactcaatc ttgaatttgg
     6061 gttctttcgc ttgtttgttg tctttgggtt caatcgtttt gtggtacact atttcagctg
     6121 ttttagcatg gtacccattg agaaaaattc cagctccatc atttttggca acattttcat
     6181 atttgtggtt ggctaagact acatactctg gtaaacaata ctggattcaa agagatttgc
     6241 ataagaaata cggtccattg gttagaattg gtccaactga tatcatcaca gatgatccag
     6301 aaattattaa gaaaatttct tcagctagat cttcacatag aagaggtgac tggtatttga
     6361 ctggtagatt caatccatac tacgataaca tgtttacaat gttggaacca ggtccacatg
     6421 caaaagctaa agcaagaact gctgcagctt attctggtag agatatgcca gatttggaag
     6481 ttggtgttaa cgctcaattg caaactttga tcggtttgat gagatctaag tacgcatcaa
     6541 acacagttaa gccacatcaa ccattgttag atttgggtca agtttcatgt ttctttacta
     6601 tggatgttat cacaagattg gctttcggtg aagaattcgg ttatttgaag gaagaaacag
     6661 atcaatacgg tttcttgggt gaagttagag aattgtggcc aagaatgtct acttcagctg
     6721 atacaccatg gattagaaag ttcttatttt ctccaccatt tttaaaagtt ttgggtccaa
     6781 aaccaactga taaaacaggt tttggtgcat tgatggctgt tgcagaacat catgttggta
     6841 aaagatttgc tccagatgct aaaaagaaag aagatatgtt gggttctttt attagacatg
     6901 gtttgaacca acaagaatgt gaagttgaag gtttgtttat gattgttgct ggtactgaat
     6961 ctacagcttc agcaattaga tcaactttgg ttcatgttat gacatgtcca agagtttacc
     7021 aaaagttgaa gactgaaatt aatttggcag ttgaagaggg taaagtttct tcaccaatta
     7081 aattggaaga ggctaagttg ttgccatttt tgcaagctgt tatatatgaa ggtatcagaa
     7141 tgagaccacc attgttgggt ttgttcccaa agatcgttcc agatggtggt gaagaatttc
     7201 atggcatgtt tattccagct ggtactgcaa tctgtatgaa cacatcttca ttgttgagat
     7261 ctactgcttt gtttggtgac gatgcagaag tttatagacc agaaagattc atggaattgg
     7321 aaaaatcaaa gagaggtgaa atggaaagaa atgttgaatt ggcttttggt tatggtcaat
     7381 acatgtgtgt tggtaaaaca gttgctttta tggaattgaa taagtctatc ttcgaaatct
     7441 tgagagcttt tgatttgcaa ttgttatcac cagcaaaacc atgtgatgtt ttgtcttacg
     7501 gtattttctt ggaatcaaac atgttggtta aggttactga atctgaaggt acagaataca
     7561 aaattccttc acctagcact gaacagtctg ctaaaaaagt acgcaaaaag gcagaaaacg
     7621 ctcataatac gccgctgctt gtgctatacg gttcaaatat gggaacagct gaaggaacgg
     7681 cgcgtgattt agcagatatt gcaatgagca aaggatttgc accgcaggtc gcaacgcttg
     7741 attcacacgc cggaaatctt ccgcgcgaag gagctgtatt aattgtaacg gcgtcttata
     7801 acggtcatcc gcctgataac gcaaagcaat ttgtcgactg gttagaccaa gcgtctgctg
     7861 atgaagtaaa aggcgttcgc tactccgtat ttggatgcgg cgataaaaac tgggctacta
     7921 cgtatcaaaa agtgcctgct tttatcgatg aaacgcttgc cgctaaaggg gcagaaaaca
     7981 tcgctgaccg cggtgaagca gatgcaagcg acgactttga aggcacatat gaagaatggc
     8041 gtgaacatat gtggagtgac gtagcagcct actttaacct cgacattgaa aacagtgaag
     8101 ataataaatc tactctttca cttcaatttg tcgacagcgc cgcggatatg ccgcttgcga
     8161 aaatgcacgg tgcgttttca acgaacgtcg tagcaagcaa agaacttcaa cagccaggca
     8221 gtgcacgaag cacgcgacat cttgaaattg aacttccaaa agaagcttct tatcaagaag
     8281 gagatcattt aggtgttatt cctcgcaact atgaaggaat agtaaaccgt gtaacagcaa
     8341 ggttcggcct agatgcatca cagcaaatcc gtctggaagc agaagaagaa aaattagctc
     8401 atttgccact cgctaaaaca gtatccgtag aagagcttct gcaatacgtg gagcttcaag
     8461 atcctgttac gcgcacgcag cttcgcgcaa tggctgctaa aacggtctgc ccgccgcata
     8521 aagtagagct tgaagccttg cttgaaaagc aagcctacaa agaacaagtg ctggcaaaac
     8581 gtttaacaat gcttgaactg cttgaaaaat acccggcgtg tgaaatgaaa ttcagcgaat
     8641 ttatcgccct tctgccaagc atacgcccgc gctattactc gatttcttca tcacctcgtg
     8701 tcgatgaaaa acaagcaagc atcacggtca gcgttgtctc aggagaagcg tggagcggat
     8761 atggagaata taaaggaatt gcgtcgaact atcttgccga gctgcaagaa ggagatacga
     8821 ttacgtgctt tatttccaca ccgcagtcag aatttacgct gccaaaagac cctgaaacgc
     8881 cgcttatcat ggtcggaccg ggaacaggcg tcgcgccgtt tagaggcttt gtgcaggcgc
     8941 gcaaacagct aaaagaacaa ggacagtcac ttggagaagc acatttatac ttcggctgcc
     9001 gttcacctca tgaagactat ctgtatcaag aagagcttga aaacgcccaa agcgaaggca
     9061 tcattacgct tcataccgct ttttctcgca tgccaaatca gccgaaaaca tacgttcagc
     9121 acgtaatgga acaagacggc aagaaattga ttgaacttct tgatcaagga gcgcacttct
     9181 atatttgcgg agacggaagc caaatggcac ctgccgttga agcaacgctt atgaaaagct
     9241 atgctgacgt tcaccaagtg agtgaagcag acgctcgctt atggctgcag cagctagaag
     9301 aaaaaggccg atacgcaaaa gacgtgtggg ctgggggtgc tactaatttt tctttgttga
     9361 aattggctgg tgatgttgaa ttgaatccag gtccaatgca acaagttatt actcaaacat
     9421 tggttgatga tagattcatt caaatctctg attctaagaa atctgaaggt ttggctactg
     9481 attctacaaa aagacaatca caagaacaac caatccatga taaggatcca attaaagctg
     9541 caactgctgc aatggcaact acaccattag ttaaggaaca tcaagataca tggtattacc
     9601 caccagatat cgctaacgat ttgcaatcaa ttaatttgcc agcagaattg aagggtgaaa
     9661 tcttcgcttg tgcatgggaa tacactagat gtgttatccc aaactacaca aactggaaca
     9721 gatacgttgc ttttatgaga atcatcatca tgggtatcat tgcagaattc agaggtgaaa
     9781 tggttgatgt tactgcttct aacaatttgt tgggttacga tttggatgca actttggctg
     9841 cattatttga aggtacacca ggtcataagg aaatggctag agaatacaag acatttttgt
     9901 tgatcacagc agataaagct tctgaaagaa gagatggtga attgtttaga agatacgtta
     9961 acgctttggc acaatcacca agacattggt ttagaatgag agattgtgat gctttggcaa
    10021 gattcactat tgcttctgca ttggcttgta acgatttgga tgatatctgg ttcacagaag
    10081 atcaattcga aatcttgact gaaatcggtg acacattgta tgatgcagtt gctttttaca
    10141 aacatagagc tgaaggtgaa actaactcta cattcgcata catgccagaa gatttgagaa
    10201 ttaaagctta ctcagaatgt agagaaattt tgtgggcatt agatgctgca tgggctagaa
    10261 acccaaagtt ggcaaacgtt attaattttg ttagattttt cggtggtcca atccatatga
    10321 tgatgagaag atacagattc gttgaagaaa atttgactat cggtaaatct gaaacagata
    10381 aggttgttga tcaaactaga aagaatttca agttgtggaa tagagttgat gctaataaga
    10441 gatcagtttt gaacacacaa agatacaagg cattgatcgc tagatctgaa gaattgatgt
    10501 ttccaggttt gtcagaattt ttagaaatgg gtggtgacgg tatctgtgat aagtgtaagt
    10561 acagagaatc ttacggtgct gaattatcac atcaatttgg tggtgttgaa ttgtgttctg
    10621 aatgtagatt gtcatggaga aagtatttgg aatgtttcgt tgaaagagct actaaggttt
    10681 tcccagaatt gaagacacat tttgaagttc cagtttaagg atccagtgct tttaactaag
    10741 aattattagt cttttctgct tattttttca tcatagttta gaacacttta tattaacgaa
    10801 tagtttatga atctatttag gtttaaaaat tgatacagtt ttataagtta ctttttcaaa
    10861 gactcgtgct gtctattgca taatgcactg gaaggggaaa aaaaaggtgc acacgcgtgg
    10921 ctttttcttg aatttgcagt ttgaaaaatc cttgccaaca gggagttctt cagagacatg
    10981 gaggctcaaa acgaaattat tgacagccta gacatcaata gtcatacaac agaaagcgac
    11041 cacccaactt tggctgataa tagcgtataa acaatgcata ctttgtacgt tcaaaataca
    11101 atgcagtaga tatatttatg catattacat ataatacata tcacatagga agcaacaggc
    11161 gcgttggact tttaattttc gaggaccgcg aatccttaca tcacacccaa tcccccacaa
    11221 gtgatccccc acacaccata gcttcaaaat gtttctactc cttttttact cttccagatt
    11281 ttctcggact ccgcgcatcg ccgtaccact tcaaaacacc caagcacagc atactaaatt
    11341 tcccctcttt cttcctctag ggtgtcgtta attacccgta ctaaaggttt ggaaaagaaa
    11401 aaagacaccg cctcgtttct ttttcttcgt cgaaaaaggc aataaaaatt tttatcacgt
    11461 ttctttttct tgaaaatttt tttttttgat ttttttctct ttcgatgacc tcccattgat
    11521 atttaagtta ataaacggtc atcaatttct caagtttcag tttcattttt cttgttctat
    11581 tacaactttt tttacttctt gctcattaga aagaaagcat agcaatctaa tctaagtttt
    11641 aattacaaaa agcttaaaaa aaaaatgttg ttatctatta aagatttgtc agaaaagtac
    11701 atcatgttgt tagatgttaa agatttgtca actttaaaaa ctacagttgc tgttttggtt
    11761 acagttgctt tgatcgcaca agttttgtgg aagattttct ttcatccatt gtctgctttc
    11821 ccaggtccat ggttcaacag aatctctgaa atcccaggtt catgggttat tgcaactggt
    11881 aaacaacatt catactacag aaagttgcat gaaaagtacg gtccagttgt tagagttgct
    11941 ccaaatgaat tgtcttttat tggtgacaga gcatgggatg atatctatgg tgttcaaaag
    12001 aaaggtccaa acttcgaaaa atctccaatt ttcattggtg ctgtttcacc attagatggt
    12061 caaactggta tttctttggc tccaaatgaa gcacatacaa gacaaagaag agctttagca
    12121 catgttttct ctaacacagc tttgttgcaa caagaagaaa tcatgagatc tcatgttgat
    12181 aagttggttg gtcaattgaa gaaaactatc gcagaaaaca gaccaattaa tttctctaac
    12241 tggtatacat acactacatt tgatatgatg ggtgacttgt gttttgctga accatttggt
    12301 tgtttggatc aaggtggtgc aactgaatgg tctacatcag ttattaatgt ttttaaatct
    12361 gctgcatggg atcaatcaat cagaagagtt gctggtgtta acacttggtt gcaaaagttg
    12421 atggttaagt tgttgatccc atcaaaggct gcaaactgga gaaaggttca tttccaaaac
    12481 tctagagaaa agactttgag aagattagct gatggtaata gagaacataa ggatttcatc
    12541 tatcatatct tgaaaaataa ggaagctaaa aattctttat cagaaactga aatcatcttg
    12601 aacatggttt tgttgatctc tgctggtaca gaaactacag catcattgtt gactggttgg
    12661 acatacttca tctgtactca tccagaagtt tacaagagat tgacagatga aatcagaggt
    12721 agattcaatt cagaacaaga tatcacttgg gaaacagtta aggatttgcc atatttgcat
    12781 gctactttgt ctgaagcatt gagattatac tcaccagctc cagcaaatca acaaagaatt
    12841 gttccaccag gtggttctgt tattgatggt cattttgttc caggtaaaac aactgttgct
    12901 gttgcaccat gggctgcaat taattcttca ttgaacttca aggatccaca aaagtttatt
    12961 ccagaaagat ggttgggtga cgaaagattc gttaacgata agttgaacgc ttctcaacca
    13021 ttttcattgg gtccaagagg ttgtatcggt aaaaatttgt ctttctttga aatgagattg
    13081 atcacttcaa gattgttgtg gaacttcgat gtttctttgg ttactacagg tgaacatggt
    13141 gaaactaata agttgtggga tatggatggt gctggtaaat acatgaaggt ttaccaaaca
    13201 tggaataagc cagatatgtg ggttatgtta aaagaagttc caagaacaaa gggtaaatac
    13261 tggggtgttg ttaaagatcc atatgctact tcttacgctg caacaaatgg taataagcca
    13321 gcaaagacta gaaacatcac agaaaagatg gatgaatcta ataagaactg tgttgttttc
    13381 tatggttcac aaactggtac agctgaagat tacgcatcta gattggctaa ggagggtaaa
    13441 tcaagatttg gtttggaaac tatggttgct gatttggaag attacgatta cgatactttg
    13501 gatacattcg gtgaagataa ggttgcaatc ttcgttttgg ctacatatgg tgaaggtgaa
    13561 ccaactgata acgctgttga tttctacgaa tacttcatga atgaagatgt tgaattttct
    13621 tcaggtgaaa aatctttggc aaatttgaag ttcgttgctt tcggtttggg taacaacaca
    13681 tacgaacatt acaactcaat ggttagaaac gttactaagg cattcgaaaa gttgggtgct
    13741 acaagaattg gtgaagcagg tgaaggtgac gatggtgctg gtactatgga agaagatttc
    13801 ttggcatgga aagatccaat gtggacagct ttggcagaaa agatgggttt acaagaaaga
    13861 gaagctgttt tcgaaccagt tttcgcaatc actgatagag aagaattgac aaaggattct
    13921 tcagaagttt atttgggtga accaaataag atgcatttgg aaggtacttc taaaggtcca
    13981 tataatgctc ataatccata cattgcacca atttctgaat caaaggaatt gtttacagtt
    14041 aaggatagaa actgtttaca tttggaaatc gatatctctg gttcaaattt gtcataccaa
    14101 actggtgacc atattgctgt ttggccaaca aatgcaggta gagaagttga tagatttttg
    14161 gatgttactg gtttgtcttc taagaaagat tctgttatta cagttaaggc attggattca
    14221 actgctaaag ttccatttcc aacaccaact acatacgatg ctatcgttag ataccatatg
    14281 gaaatctgtg caccagtttc tagacaattt ttggctacat tagctgcatt tgcaccaaac
    14341 gatgctatta aagcagaaat ggaaaaattg ggtggtgaca aagattactt ccatcaaaag
    14401 atttcaaaca actacttgaa catcgctcaa gttttgcaag aagttggtgg tcaagaaaaa
    14461 tggtctgcaa tcccattttc agcttttatt gaaggtttgg gtaaaatcca accaagatac
    14521 tactctatct cttcatcttc attggttcaa aagaagaaaa tttctatcac tgctgttgtt
    14581 gaatcaacag atattccagg tagaactgat gctttgaagg gtgttactac aaactatttg
    14641 ttggcattga agcaaaaaca acatggtgac gaacatccag atccacatgg tttgacttac
    14701 gaaatcacag gtccaagaaa taagtacgat ggtattcatg ttccagttca tgttagacat
    14761 tctaacttca agttaccatc tgatccatca aaaccagtta ttatgattgg tccaggtact
    14821 ggtgttgcac cttttagagc ttttgttcaa gaaagagctg cacaagctaa agcaggtgaa
    14881 aacgttggta gaactatctt gtttttcggt tgtagaaagt caacagaaga tttcatgtac
    14941 aaggatgaat ggaaggaata cgaagaagct ttgggtgaca aattttcttt gatcactgca
    15001 ttttcaagag agggtaaaga aaaggtttac gttcaacata gattgaaaga acatgctaag
    15061 gaaattaatg atttgttgat gcaaaaatct tatttttacg tttgtggtga cgctgcaaac
    15121 atggctagag aagttaacac agttttgggt caaatcatct ctgaacaaag aggtattcca
    15181 gaatcaaagg ctgaagatat cgttaagtct atgagatcag caaatcaata ccaagaagat
    15241 gtttggtcta aatctaatta tgatttatta aaattatgtg gtgatgttga atctaatcca
    15301 ggtccaatgt cttcacaacc ttttactaat aaggttattg cattgacagg ttctgcttca
    15361 ggtattggtt tagaaactgc aaaattgtta gcttctagag gtgcaagatt gtcattagca
    15421 gatatccaag aggataagtt gaaggaatta caagctcaat tggaatctga ataccatgtt
    15481 gatgttatca ctacaaaggt tgatgttaga aagttcggtg aagttgaagc atggatcaat
    15541 aagacaatcg ataacttcgg taaattggat ggttctgcta atttggcagg tgttgctcca
    15601 gaatcaattg gtttgaaagg tattgttgaa caagatttgg atgaatggga atttgttttg
    15661 ggtgttaatt tgactggtac aatgaactct ttgaaggcac aattgaaagt tatggctaac
    15721 aacggttcaa tcgttaacgc ttcttcaatc agaggtttga ctggtgctgc taaaaatgca
    15781 tcttactctt cagctaagca tggtatcatc ggtttgacta gaacagctgc aaaagaagtt
    15841 ggtggtaaag gtattagagt taatgcaatt tgtccaggta gaatttcaac tccaatgttg
    15901 aagacagctg aaaactctat tggtttgcat ttgcaaccag gttcagcaaa ttatccacca
    15961 attgctttgg gtagagatgg tgaagctaag gaagttgcac aattggttgc atttttgttg
    16021 tctgatgaat caacatacat ttctggtgct gatatttcaa ttgatggtgg ttggagatgt
    16081 taaatcgcgt gcattcatcc gctctaaccg aaaaggaagg agttagacaa cctgaagtct
    16141 aggtccctat ttattttttt atagttatgt tagtattaag aacgttattt atatttcaaa
    16201 tttttctttt ttttctgtac agacgcgtgt acgcatgtaa cattatactg aaaaccttgc
    16261 ttgagaaggt tttgggacgc tcgaagcctt ggtagaatat gacgagtttc cttaggcgtt
    16321 gatgtaggag tttctcactg ttgaaagcag taaaattact tcaaagaatg gctttctttc
    16381 ttcccttaaa gactataagt tgtcaggttt cacgtggcaa ctacaagaaa aaaaattctt
    16441 acgcgtgaac caaaacaaaa attatcaacc aatacatgtc gacaaataat gaagtagagc
    16501 aatagccacg ataacagacc ttgattaaat gtaaactaca tataagttta taagggttgg
    16561 ttggttccat tattttttgt tttttatata aagcctatga aaaataaatg gaagcggctg
    16621 ttagaatata aaatagaagt tgaaacaaca aaaatgtaag aaagttgcca acaataaatc
    16681 tcaaacttga aagtgtggat cgacgaatat ggacaatctt taaaaaattt ttagtcccct
    16741 tcctttctcg ccacgttcnn n
//
