# Supplementary material for: Multi-step pathway engineering in probiotic Saccharomyces boulardii for abscisic acid production in the gut
Source: Metab Eng Commun. 2025 May 30;20:e00263. doi: 10.1016/j.mec.2025.e00263 (PMC12173631; doi:10.1016/j.mec.2025.e00263)
Supplement: Multimedia component 10 [file mmc10.zip › Supplemental_sequence_maps/pABA - H1H2_LPP1 - bcaba1234.gb]

LOCUS       pABA_-_H1H2_LPP1_-_bcaba1234     12984 bp    DNA     circular UNA 23-Jan-2020
DEFINITION  
FEATURES             Location/Qualifiers
     Backbone        1..4890
                     /label="Plasmid backbone"
     promoter        281..618
                     /label=TEFp
     gene            625..1653
                     /label=hphMX4
     terminator      complement(1662..1884)
                     /label=TEFt
     Ori             2297..3644
                     /label=2micron
     gene            3761..4621
                     /label=ampR
     misc_feature    4891..4915
                     /feature_type=Strategy
                     /label="Overlap for Gibson"
     misc_feature    4916..5365
                     /feature_type="Homologous region"
                     /label="H1 - LPP1"
     misc_feature    5341..5387
                     /feature_type=Primer
                     /label="Insert 1 Fw primer"
     misc_feature    5341..5365
                     /feature_type=Strategy
                     /label="Overlap for Gibson"
     Insert          5341..7599
                     /label="Insert 1"
     promoter        5366..6020
                     /label=TDH3p
     gene            6036..7562
                     /label=bcaba1
     misc_feature    complement(7543..7599)
                     /feature_type=Primer
                     /label="Insert 1 Rv primer"
     misc_feature    7563..7622
                     /feature_type="A1 sequence"
                     /label=ERBV-1
     misc_feature    7575..7645
                     /feature_type=Primer
                     /label="Insert 2 Fw primer"
     Insert          7575..8970
                     /label="Insert 2"
     gene            7623..8945
                     /label=bcaba3
     misc_feature    complement(8925..8970)
                     /feature_type=Primer
                     /label="Insert 2 Rv primer"
     misc_feature    8946..8967
                     /feature_type=Primer
                     /label="Insert 3 Fw primer"
     Insert          8946..11507
                     /label="Insert 3"
     terminator      8952..9176
                     /label=ENO2term
     promoter        9177..9876
                     /label=ScTEF1prom
     gene            9892..11472
                     /label=bcaba2
     misc_feature    complement(11449..11507)
                     /feature_type=Primer
                     /label="Insert 3 Rv primer"
     misc_feature    11473..11529
                     /feature_type="A1 sequence"
                     /label=OpbuCPV18
     misc_feature    11483..11549
                     /feature_type=Primer
                     /label="Insert 4 fw primer"
     Insert          11483..12534
                     /label="Insert 4"
     gene            11530..12306
                     /label=bcaba4
     terminator      12320..12508
                     /label=CYC1term
     misc_feature    complement(12488..12534)
                     /feature_type=Primer
                     /label="Insert 4 Rv primer"
     misc_feature    12510..12959
                     /feature_type="Homologous region"
                     /label="H2 _ LPP1"
     misc_feature    12510..12534
                     /feature_type=Strategy
                     /label="Overlap for Gibson"
     misc_feature    12960..12984
                     /feature_type=Strategy
                     /label="Overlap for Gibson"
ORIGIN
        1 NNNNNNNNNN NNNNNNNNNN NNNNNNNNNN NNNNNNNNNN NNNNNNNNNN NNNNNNNNNN
       61 NNNNNNNNNN NNNNNNNNNN NNNNNNNNAN NNNNNNNNNN NNNNNNNNNN NNNNNNNNNN
      121 NNNNNNNNNN NNNNNNNNCC TTTGACGTTG GAGTCCACGT TCTTTAATAG TGGACTCTTG
      181 TTCCAAACTG GAACAACACT CAACCCTATC TCGGTCTATT CTTTTGATTT ATAAGAGATC
      241 TGTTTAGCTT GCCTTGTCCC CGCCGGGTCA CCCGGCCAGC GACATGGAGG CCCAGAATAC
      301 CCTCCTTGAC AGTCTTGACG TGCGCAGCTC AGGGGCATGA TGTGACTGTC GCCCGTACAT
      361 TTAGCCCATA CATCCCCATG TATAATCATT TGCATCCATA CATTTTGATG GCCGCACGGC
      421 GCGAAGCAAA AATTACGGCT CCTCGCTGCA GACCTGCGAG CAGGGAAACG CTCCCCTCAC
      481 AGACGCGTTG AATTGTCCCC ACGCCGCGCC CCTGTAGAGA AATATAAAAG GTTAGGATTT
      541 GCCACTGAGG TTCTTCTTTC ATATACTTCC TTTTAAAATC TTGCTAGGAT ACAGTTCTCA
      601 CATCACATCC GAACATAAAC AACCATGGGT AAAAAGCCTG AACTCACCGC GACGTCTGTC
      661 GAGAAGTTTC TGATCGAAAA GTTCGACAGC GTCTCCGACC TGATGCAGCT CTCGGAGGGC
      721 GAAGAATCTC GTGCTTTCAG CTTCGATGTA GGAGGGCGTG GATATGTCCT GCGGGTAAAT
      781 AGCTGCGCCG ATGGTTTCTA CAAAGATCGT TATGTTTATC GGCACTTTGC ATCGGCCGCG
      841 CTCCCGATTC CGGAAGTGCT TGACATTGGG GAATTCAGCG AGAGCCTGAC CTATTGCATC
      901 TCCCGCCGTG CACAGGGTGT CACGTTGCAA GACCTGCCTG AAACCGAACT GCCCGCTGTT
      961 CTGCAGCCGG TCGCGGAGGC CATGGATGCG ATCGCTGCGG CCGATCTTAG CCAGACGAGC
     1021 GGGTTCGGCC CATTCGGACC GCAAGGAATC GGTCAATACA CTACATGGCG TGATTTCATA
     1081 TGCGCGATTG CTGATCCCCA TGTGTATCAC TGGCAAACTG TGATGGACGA CACCGTCAGT
     1141 GCGTCCGTCG CGCAGGCTCT CGATGAGCTG ATGCTTTGGG CCGAGGACTG CCCCGAAGTC
     1201 CGGCACCTCG TGCACGCGGA TTTCGGCTCC AACAATGTCC TGACGGACAA TGGCCGCATA
     1261 ACAGCGGTCA TTGACTGGAG CGAGGCGATG TTCGGGGATT CCCAATACGA GGTCGCCAAC
     1321 ATCTTCTTCT GGAGGCCGTG GTTGGCTTGT ATGGAGCAGC AGACGCGCTA CTTCGAGCGG
     1381 AGGCATCCGG AGCTTGCAGG ATCGCCGCGG CTCCGGGCGT ATATGCTCCG CATTGGTCTT
     1441 GACCAACTCT ATCAGAGCTT GGTTGACGGC AATTTCGATG ATGCAGCTTG GGCGCAGGGT
     1501 CGATGCGACG CAATCGTCCG ATCCGGAGCC GGGACTGTCG GGCGTACACA AATCGCCCGC
     1561 AGAAGCGCGG CCGTCTGGAC CGATGGCTGT GTAGAAGTAC TCGCCGATAG TGGAAACCGA
     1621 CGCCCCAGCA CTCGTCCGAG GGCAAAGGAA TAATCAGTAC TGACAATAAA AAGATTCTTG
     1681 TTTTCAAGAA CTTGTCATTT GTATAGTTTT TTTATATTGT AGTTGTTCTA TTTTAATCAA
     1741 ATGTTAGCGT GATTTATATT TTTTTTCGCC TCGACATCAT CTGCCCAGAT GCGAAGTTAA
     1801 GTGCGCAGAA AGTAATATCA TGCGTCAATC GTATGTGAAT GCTGGTCGCT ATACTGCTGT
     1861 CGATTCGATA CTAACGCCGC CATCCATATG CGTATATATA CCAATCTAAG TCTGTGCTCC
     1921 TTCCTTCGTT CTTCCTTCTG TTCGGAGATT ACCGAATCAA AAAAATTTCA AAGAAACCGA
     1981 AATCAAAAAA AAGAATAAAA AAAAAATGAT GAATTGAATT GAAAAGCTGT GGTATGGTGC
     2041 ACTCTCAGTA CAATCTGCTC TGATGCCGCA TAGTTAAGCC AGCCCCGACA CCCGCCAACA
     2101 CCCGCTGACG CGCCCTGACG GGCTTGTCTG CTCCCGGCAT CCGCTTACAG ACAAGCTGTG
     2161 ACCGTCTCCG GGAGCTGCAT GTGTCAGAGG TTTTCACCGT CATCACCGAA ACGCGCGAGA
     2221 CGAAAGGGCC TCGTGATACG CCTATTTTTA TAGGTTAATG TCATGATAAT AATGGTTTCT
     2281 TAGTATGATC CAATATCAAA GGAAATGATA GCATTGAAGG ATGAGACTAA TCCAATTGAG
     2341 GAGTGGCAGC ATATAGAACA GCTAAAGGGT AGTGCTGAAG GAAGCATACG ATACCCCGCA
     2401 TGGAATGGGA TAATATCACA GGAGGTACTA GACTACCTTT CATCCTACAT AAATAGACGC
     2461 ATATAAGTAC GCATTTAAGC ATAAACACGC ACTATGCCGT TCTTCTCATG TATATATATA
     2521 TACAGGCAAC ACGCAGATAT AGGTGCGACG TGAACAGTGA GCTGTATGTG CGCAGCTCGC
     2581 GTTGCATTTT CGGAAGCGCT CGTTTTCGGA AACGCTTTGA AGTTCCTATT CCGAAGTTCC
     2641 TATTCTCTAG AAAGTATAGG AACTTCAGAG CGCTTTTGAA AACCAAAAGC GCTCTGAAGA
     2701 CGCACTTTCA AAAAACCAAA AACGCACCGG ACTGTAACGA GCTACTAAAA TATTGCGAAT
     2761 ACCGCTTCCA CAAACATTGC TCAAAAGTAT CTCTTTGCTA TATATCTCTG TGCTATATCC
     2821 CTATATAACC TACCCATCCA CCTTTCGCTC CTTGAACTTG CATCTAAACT CGACCTCTAC
     2881 ATTTTTTATG TTTATCTCTA GTATTACTCT TTAGACAAAA AAATTGTAGT AAGAACTATT
     2941 CATAGAGTGA ATCGAAAACA ATACGAAAAT GTAAACATTT CCTATACGTA GTATATAGAG
     3001 ACAAAATAGA AGAAACCGTT CATAATTTTC TGACCAATGA AGAATCATCA ACGCTATCAC
     3061 TTTCTGTTCA CAAAGTATGC GCAATCCACA TCGGTATAGA ATATAATCGG GGATGCCTTT
     3121 ATCTTGAAAA AATGCACCCG CAGCTTCGCT AGTAATCAGT AAACGCGGGA AGTGGAGTCA
     3181 GGCTTTTTTT ATGGAAGAGA AAATAGACAC CAAAGTAGCC TTCTTCTAAC CTTAACGGAC
     3241 CTACAGTGCA AAAAGTTATC AAGAGACTGC ATTATAGAGC GCACAAAGGA GAAAAAAAGT
     3301 AATCTAAGAT GCTTTGTTAG AAAAATAGCG CTCTCGGGAT GCATTTTTGT AGAACAAAAA
     3361 AGAAGTATAG ATTCTTTGTT GGTAAAATAG CGCTCTCGCG TTGCATTTCT GTTCTGTAAA
     3421 AATGCAGCTC AGATTCTTTG TTTGAAAAAT TAGCGCTCTC GCGTTGCATT TTTGTTTTAC
     3481 AAAAATGAAG CACAGATTCT TCGTTGGTAA AATAGCGCTT TCGCGTTGCA TTTCTGTTCT
     3541 GTAAAAATGC AGCTCAGATT CTTTGTTTGA AAAATTAGCG CTCTCGCGTT GCATTTTTGT
     3601 TCTACAAAAT GAAGCACAGA TGCTTCGTTC AGGTGGCACT TTTCGGGGAA ATGTGCGCGG
     3661 AACCCCTATT TGTTTATTTT TCTAAATACA TTCAAATATG TATCCGCTCA TGAGACAATA
     3721 ACCCTGATAA ATGCTTCAAT AATATTGAAA AAGGAAGAGT ATGAGTATTC AACATTTCCG
     3781 TGTCGCCCTT ATTCCCTTTT TTGCGGCATT TTGCCTTCCT GTTTTTGCTC ACCCAGAAAC
     3841 GCTGGTGAAA GTAAAAGATG CTGAAGATCA GTTGGGTGCA CGAGTGGGTT ACATCGAACT
     3901 GGATCTCAAC AGCGGTAAGA TCCTTGAGAG TTTTCGCCCC GAAGAACGTT TTCCAATGAT
     3961 GAGCACTTTT AAAGTTCTGC TATGTGGCGC GGTATTATCC CGTATTGACG CCGGGCAAGA
     4021 GCAACTCGGT CGCCGCATAC ACTATTCTCA GAATGACTTG GTTGAGTACT CACCAGTCAC
     4081 AGAAAAGCAT CTTACGGATG GCATGACAGT AAGAGAATTA TGCAGTGCTG CCATAACCAT
     4141 GAGTGATAAC ACTGCGGCCA ACTTACTTCT GACAACGATC GGAGGACCGA AGGAGCTAAC
     4201 CGCTTTTTTG CACAACATGG GGGATCATGT AACTCGCCTT GATCGTTGGG AACCGGAGCT
     4261 GAATGAAGCC ATACCAAACG ACGAGCGTGA CACCACGATG CCTGTAGCAA TGGCAACAAC
     4321 GTTGCGCAAA CTATTAACTG GCGAACTACT TACTCTAGCT TCCCGGCAAC AATTAATAGA
     4381 CTGGATGGAG GCGGATAAAG TTGCAGGACC ACTTCTGCGC TCGGCCCTTC CGGCTGGCTG
     4441 GTTTATTGCT GATAAATCTG GAGCCGGTGA GCGTGGGTCT CGCGGTATCA TTGCAGCACT
     4501 GGGGCCAGAT GGTAAGCCCT CCCGTATCGT AGTTATCTAC ACGACGGGGA GTCAGGCAAC
     4561 TATGGATGAA CGAAATAGAC AGATCGCTGA GATAGGTGCC TCACTGATTA AGCATTGGTA
     4621 ACTGTCAGAC CAAGTTTACT CATATATACT TTAGATTGAT TTAAAACTTC ATTTTTAATT
     4681 TAAAAGGATC TAGGTGAAGA TCCTTTTTGA TAATCTCATG ACCAAAATCC CTTAACGTGA
     4741 GTTTTCGTTC CACTGAGCGT CAGACCCCGT AGAAAAGATC AAAGGATCTT CTTGAGATCC
     4801 TTTTTTTCTG CGCGTAATCT GCTGCTTGCA AACAAAAAAA CCACCGCTAC CAGCGGTGGT
     4861 TTGTTTGCCG GATCAAGAGC TACCAACTCT TTTTCCGAAG GTAACTGGCT TCAGCTAACC
     4921 TCCTTCTTAT ACGCCTCAAG ACGACAGATG ACTACCAAAA AGAAATCAAG ATCTCCTTGC
     4981 ATATGAAGAT TTGACGTCGT TTACAAGAGC TATCTCAGAA ATTTCATCGG TATTTTGGCT
     5041 TCGGTTAATA TCTGGCGTGG ACCCATCGGT GGAAAAACGC CACAGTTTTC AAGCTCAATT
     5101 ATAGTCACGT GGGTAGAAAT ATTACACTGC ACCGCAAGAA AGTACAACCA GATGAATCAC
     5161 ATGTGAAGAT GTTAACAAGT TTACATACTT TTTGATCAGG TAAGCTATGC ATAATGTCTT
     5221 AGTTTTAGTT ATGTAAAGAA ATGCAAACTT TTAGTGCATA TTTTATCTTA TATAGTAGAG
     5281 CAAAGCTCGC CAGTGCTCCA GTTGTTACCT GAGAATGAAG CTTGATCGGC TTTTATTCTT
     5341 TCCTGATAGG ACTCTGTAAG TGTTAAGTTT ATCATTATCA ATACTCGCCA TTTCAAAGAA
     5401 TACGTAAATA ATTAATAGTA GTGATTTTCC TAACTTTATT TAGTCAAAAA ATTAGCCTTT
     5461 TAATTCTGCT GTAACCCGTA CATGCCCAAA ATAGGGGGCG GGTTACACAG AATATATAAC
     5521 ATCGTAGGTG TCTGGGTGAA CAGTTTATTC CTGGCATCCA CTAAATATAA TGGAGCCCGC
     5581 TTTTTAAGCT GGCATCCAGA AAAAAAAAGA ATCCCAGCAC CAAAATATTG TTTTCTTCAC
     5641 CAACCATCAG TTCATAGGTC CATTCTCTTA GCGCAACTAC AGAGAACAGG GGCACAAACA
     5701 GGCAAAAAAC GGGCACAACC TCAATGGAGT GATGCAACCT GCCTGGAGTA AATGATGACA
     5761 CAAGGCAATT GACCCACGCA TGTATCTATC TCATTTTCTT ACACCTTCTA TTACCTTCTG
     5821 CTCTCTCTGA TTTGGAAAAA GCTGAAAAAA AAGGTTGAAA CCAGTTCCCT GAAATTATTC
     5881 CCCTACTTGA CTAATAAGTA TATAAAGACG GTAGGTATTG ATTGTAATTC TGTAAATCTA
     5941 TTTCTTAAAC TTCTTAAATT CTACTTTTAT AGTTAGTCTT TTTTTTAGTT TTAAAACACC
     6001 AGAACTTAGT TTCGACGGAT TCTAGAAAAA AAAAAATGTC TAACTCAATC TTGAATTTGG
     6061 GTTCTTTCGC TTGTTTGTTG TCTTTGGGTT CAATCGTTTT GTGGTACACT ATTTCAGCTG
     6121 TTTTAGCATG GTACCCATTG AGAAAAATTC CAGCTCCATC ATTTTTGGCA ACATTTTCAT
     6181 ATTTGTGGTT GGCTAAGACT ACATACTCTG GTAAACAATA CTGGATTCAA AGAGATTTGC
     6241 ATAAGAAATA CGGTCCATTG GTTAGAATTG GTCCAACTGA TATCATCACA GATGATCCAG
     6301 AAATTATTAA GAAAATTTCT TCAGCTAGAT CTTCACATAG AAGAGGTGAC TGGTATTTGA
     6361 CTGGTAGATT CAATCCATAC TACGATAACA TGTTTACAAT GTTGGAACCA GGTCCACATG
     6421 CAAAAGCTAA AGCAAGAACT GCTGCAGCTT ATTCTGGTAG AGATATGCCA GATTTGGAAG
     6481 TTGGTGTTAA CGCTCAATTG CAAACTTTGA TCGGTTTGAT GAGATCTAAG TACGCATCAA
     6541 ACACAGTTAA GCCACATCAA CCATTGTTAG ATTTGGGTCA AGTTTCATGT TTCTTTACTA
     6601 TGGATGTTAT CACAAGATTG GCTTTCGGTG AAGAATTCGG TTATTTGAAG GAAGAAACAG
     6661 ATCAATACGG TTTCTTGGGT GAAGTTAGAG AATTGTGGCC AAGAATGTCT ACTTCAGCTG
     6721 ATACACCATG GATTAGAAAG TTCTTATTTT CTCCACCATT TTTAAAAGTT TTGGGTCCAA
     6781 AACCAACTGA TAAAACAGGT TTTGGTGCAT TGATGGCTGT TGCAGAACAT CATGTTGGTA
     6841 AAAGATTTGC TCCAGATGCT AAAAAGAAAG AAGATATGTT GGGTTCTTTT ATTAGACATG
     6901 GTTTGAACCA ACAAGAATGT GAAGTTGAAG GTTTGTTTAT GATTGTTGCT GGTACTGAAT
     6961 CTACAGCTTC AGCAATTAGA TCAACTTTGG TTCATGTTAT GACATGTCCA AGAGTTTACC
     7021 AAAAGTTGAA GACTGAAATT AATTTGGCAG TTGAAGAGGG TAAAGTTTCT TCACCAATTA
     7081 AATTGGAAGA GGCTAAGTTG TTGCCATTTT TGCAAGCTGT TATATATGAA GGTATCAGAA
     7141 TGAGACCACC ATTGTTGGGT TTGTTCCCAA AGATCGTTCC AGATGGTGGT GAAGAATTTC
     7201 ATGGCATGTT TATTCCAGCT GGTACTGCAA TCTGTATGAA CACATCTTCA TTGTTGAGAT
     7261 CTACTGCTTT GTTTGGTGAC GATGCAGAAG TTTATAGACC AGAAAGATTC ATGGAATTGG
     7321 AAAAATCAAA GAGAGGTGAA ATGGAAAGAA ATGTTGAATT GGCTTTTGGT TATGGTCAAT
     7381 ACATGTGTGT TGGTAAAACA GTTGCTTTTA TGGAATTGAA TAAGTCTATC TTCGAAATCT
     7441 TGAGAGCTTT TGATTTGCAA TTGTTATCAC CAGCAAAACC ATGTGATGTT TTGTCTTACG
     7501 GTATTTTCTT GGAATCAAAC ATGTTGGTTA AGGTTACTGA ATCTGAAGGT ACAGAATACA
     7561 AAGGTGCTAC TAATTTTTCT TTGTTGAAAT TGGCTGGTGA TGTTGAATTG AATCCAGGTC
     7621 CAATGCAACA AGTTATTACT CAAACATTGG TTGATGATAG ATTCATTCAA ATCTCTGATT
     7681 CTAAGAAATC TGAAGGTTTG GCTACTGATT CTACAAAAAG ACAATCACAA GAACAACCAA
     7741 TCCATGATAA GGATCCAATT AAAGCTGCAA CTGCTGCAAT GGCAACTACA CCATTAGTTA
     7801 AGGAACATCA AGATACATGG TATTACCCAC CAGATATCGC TAACGATTTG CAATCAATTA
     7861 ATTTGCCAGC AGAATTGAAG GGTGAAATCT TCGCTTGTGC ATGGGAATAC ACTAGATGTG
     7921 TTATCCCAAA CTACACAAAC TGGAACAGAT ACGTTGCTTT TATGAGAATC ATCATCATGG
     7981 GTATCATTGC AGAATTCAGA GGTGAAATGG TTGATGTTAC TGCTTCTAAC AATTTGTTGG
     8041 GTTACGATTT GGATGCAACT TTGGCTGCAT TATTTGAAGG TACACCAGGT CATAAGGAAA
     8101 TGGCTAGAGA ATACAAGACA TTTTTGTTGA TCACAGCAGA TAAAGCTTCT GAAAGAAGAG
     8161 ATGGTGAATT GTTTAGAAGA TACGTTAACG CTTTGGCACA ATCACCAAGA CATTGGTTTA
     8221 GAATGAGAGA TTGTGATGCT TTGGCAAGAT TCACTATTGC TTCTGCATTG GCTTGTAACG
     8281 ATTTGGATGA TATCTGGTTC ACAGAAGATC AATTCGAAAT CTTGACTGAA ATCGGTGACA
     8341 CATTGTATGA TGCAGTTGCT TTTTACAAAC ATAGAGCTGA AGGTGAAACT AACTCTACAT
     8401 TCGCATACAT GCCAGAAGAT TTGAGAATTA AAGCTTACTC AGAATGTAGA GAAATTTTGT
     8461 GGGCATTAGA TGCTGCATGG GCTAGAAACC CAAAGTTGGC AAACGTTATT AATTTTGTTA
     8521 GATTTTTCGG TGGTCCAATC CATATGATGA TGAGAAGATA CAGATTCGTT GAAGAAAATT
     8581 TGACTATCGG TAAATCTGAA ACAGATAAGG TTGTTGATCA AACTAGAAAG AATTTCAAGT
     8641 TGTGGAATAG AGTTGATGCT AATAAGAGAT CAGTTTTGAA CACACAAAGA TACAAGGCAT
     8701 TGATCGCTAG ATCTGAAGAA TTGATGTTTC CAGGTTTGTC AGAATTTTTA GAAATGGGTG
     8761 GTGACGGTAT CTGTGATAAG TGTAAGTACA GAGAATCTTA CGGTGCTGAA TTATCACATC
     8821 AATTTGGTGG TGTTGAATTG TGTTCTGAAT GTAGATTGTC ATGGAGAAAG TATTTGGAAT
     8881 GTTTCGTTGA AAGAGCTACT AAGGTTTTCC CAGAATTGAA GACACATTTT GAAGTTCCAG
     8941 TTTAAGGATC CAGTGCTTTT AACTAAGAAT TATTAGTCTT TTCTGCTTAT TTTTTCATCA
     9001 TAGTTTAGAA CACTTTATAT TAACGAATAG TTTATGAATC TATTTAGGTT TAAAAATTGA
     9061 TACAGTTTTA TAAGTTACTT TTTCAAAGAC TCGTGCTGTC TATTGCATAA TGCACTGGAA
     9121 GGGGAAAAAA AAGGTGCACA CGCGTGGCTT TTTCTTGAAT TTGCAGTTTG AAAAATCCTT
     9181 GCCAACAGGG AGTTCTTCAG AGACATGGAG GCTCAAAACG AAATTATTGA CAGCCTAGAC
     9241 ATCAATAGTC ATACAACAGA AAGCGACCAC CCAACTTTGG CTGATAATAG CGTATAAACA
     9301 ATGCATACTT TGTACGTTCA AAATACAATG CAGTAGATAT ATTTATGCAT ATTACATATA
     9361 ATACATATCA CATAGGAAGC AACAGGCGCG TTGGACTTTT AATTTTCGAG GACCGCGAAT
     9421 CCTTACATCA CACCCAATCC CCCACAAGTG ATCCCCCACA CACCATAGCT TCAAAATGTT
     9481 TCTACTCCTT TTTTACTCTT CCAGATTTTC TCGGACTCCG CGCATCGCCG TACCACTTCA
     9541 AAACACCCAA GCACAGCATA CTAAATTTCC CCTCTTTCTT CCTCTAGGGT GTCGTTAATT
     9601 ACCCGTACTA AAGGTTTGGA AAAGAAAAAA GACACCGCCT CGTTTCTTTT TCTTCGTCGA
     9661 AAAAGGCAAT AAAAATTTTT ATCACGTTTC TTTTTCTTGA AAATTTTTTT TTTTGATTTT
     9721 TTTCTCTTTC GATGACCTCC CATTGATATT TAAGTTAATA AACGGTCATC AATTTCTCAA
     9781 GTTTCAGTTT CATTTTTCTT GTTCTATTAC AACTTTTTTT ACTTCTTGCT CATTAGAAAG
     9841 AAAGCATAGC AATCTAATCT AAGTTTTAAT TACAAAAAGC TTAAAAAAAA AATGTTGTTA
     9901 TCTATTAAAG ATTTGTCAGA AAAGTACATC ATGTTGTTAG ATGTTAAAGA TTTGTCAACT
     9961 TTAAAAACTA CAGTTGCTGT TTTGGTTACA GTTGCTTTGA TCGCACAAGT TTTGTGGAAG
    10021 ATTTTCTTTC ATCCATTGTC TGCTTTCCCA GGTCCATGGT TCAACAGAAT CTCTGAAATC
    10081 CCAGGTTCAT GGGTTATTGC AACTGGTAAA CAACATTCAT ACTACAGAAA GTTGCATGAA
    10141 AAGTACGGTC CAGTTGTTAG AGTTGCTCCA AATGAATTGT CTTTTATTGG TGACAGAGCA
    10201 TGGGATGATA TCTATGGTGT TCAAAAGAAA GGTCCAAACT TCGAAAAATC TCCAATTTTC
    10261 ATTGGTGCTG TTTCACCATT AGATGGTCAA ACTGGTATTT CTTTGGCTCC AAATGAAGCA
    10321 CATACAAGAC AAAGAAGAGC TTTAGCACAT GTTTTCTCTA ACACAGCTTT GTTGCAACAA
    10381 GAAGAAATCA TGAGATCTCA TGTTGATAAG TTGGTTGGTC AATTGAAGAA AACTATCGCA
    10441 GAAAACAGAC CAATTAATTT CTCTAACTGG TATACATACA CTACATTTGA TATGATGGGT
    10501 GACTTGTGTT TTGCTGAACC ATTTGGTTGT TTGGATCAAG GTGGTGCAAC TGAATGGTCT
    10561 ACATCAGTTA TTAATGTTTT TAAATCTGCT GCATGGGATC AATCAATCAG AAGAGTTGCT
    10621 GGTGTTAACA CTTGGTTGCA AAAGTTGATG GTTAAGTTGT TGATCCCATC AAAGGCTGCA
    10681 AACTGGAGAA AGGTTCATTT CCAAAACTCT AGAGAAAAGA CTTTGAGAAG ATTAGCTGAT
    10741 GGTAATAGAG AACATAAGGA TTTCATCTAT CATATCTTGA AAAATAAGGA AGCTAAAAAT
    10801 TCTTTATCAG AAACTGAAAT CATCTTGAAC ATGGTTTTGT TGATCTCTGC TGGTACAGAA
    10861 ACTACAGCAT CATTGTTGAC TGGTTGGACA TACTTCATCT GTACTCATCC AGAAGTTTAC
    10921 AAGAGATTGA CAGATGAAAT CAGAGGTAGA TTCAATTCAG AACAAGATAT CACTTGGGAA
    10981 ACAGTTAAGG ATTTGCCATA TTTGCATGCT ACTTTGTCTG AAGCATTGAG ATTATACTCA
    11041 CCAGCTCCAG CAAATCAACA AAGAATTGTT CCACCAGGTG GTTCTGTTAT TGATGGTCAT
    11101 TTTGTTCCAG GTAAAACAAC TGTTGCTGTT GCACCATGGG CTGCAATTAA TTCTTCATTG
    11161 AACTTCAAGG ATCCACAAAA GTTTATTCCA GAAAGATGGT TGGGTGACGA AAGATTCGTT
    11221 AACGATAAGT TGAACGCTTC TCAACCATTT TCATTGGGTC CAAGAGGTTG TATCGGTAAA
    11281 AATTTGTCTT TCTTTGAAAT GAGATTGATC ACTTCAAGAT TGTTGTGGAA CTTCGATGTT
    11341 TCTTTGGTTA CTACAGGTGA ACATGGTGAA ACTAATAAGT TGTGGGATAT GGATGGTGCT
    11401 GGTAAATACA TGAAGGTTTA CCAAACATGG AATAAGCCAG ATATGTGGGT TATGTTAAAA
    11461 GAAGTTCCAA GAAAATCTAA TTATGATTTA TTAAAATTAT GTGGTGATGT TGAATCTAAT
    11521 CCAGGTCCAA TGTCTTCACA ACCTTTTACT AATAAGGTTA TTGCATTGAC AGGTTCTGCT
    11581 TCAGGTATTG GTTTAGAAAC TGCAAAATTG TTAGCTTCTA GAGGTGCAAG ATTGTCATTA
    11641 GCAGATATCC AAGAGGATAA GTTGAAGGAA TTACAAGCTC AATTGGAATC TGAATACCAT
    11701 GTTGATGTTA TCACTACAAA GGTTGATGTT AGAAAGTTCG GTGAAGTTGA AGCATGGATC
    11761 AATAAGACAA TCGATAACTT CGGTAAATTG GATGGTTCTG CTAATTTGGC AGGTGTTGCT
    11821 CCAGAATCAA TTGGTTTGAA AGGTATTGTT GAACAAGATT TGGATGAATG GGAATTTGTT
    11881 TTGGGTGTTA ATTTGACTGG TACAATGAAC TCTTTGAAGG CACAATTGAA AGTTATGGCT
    11941 AACAACGGTT CAATCGTTAA CGCTTCTTCA ATCAGAGGTT TGACTGGTGC TGCTAAAAAT
    12001 GCATCTTACT CTTCAGCTAA GCATGGTATC ATCGGTTTGA CTAGAACAGC TGCAAAAGAA
    12061 GTTGGTGGTA AAGGTATTAG AGTTAATGCA ATTTGTCCAG GTAGAATTTC AACTCCAATG
    12121 TTGAAGACAG CTGAAAACTC TATTGGTTTG CATTTGCAAC CAGGTTCAGC AAATTATCCA
    12181 CCAATTGCTT TGGGTAGAGA TGGTGAAGCT AAGGAAGTTG CACAATTGGT TGCATTTTTG
    12241 TTGTCTGATG AATCAACATA CATTTCTGGT GCTGATATTT CAATTGATGG TGGTTGGAGA
    12301 TGTTAAATCG CGTGCATTCA TCCGCTCTAA CCGAAAAGGA AGGAGTTAGA CAACCTGAAG
    12361 TCTAGGTCCC TATTTATTTT TTTATAGTTA TGTTAGTATT AAGAACGTTA TTTATATTTC
    12421 AAATTTTTCT TTTTTTTCTG TACAGACGCG TGTACGCATG TAACATTATA CTGAAAACCT
    12481 TGCTTGAGAA GGTTTTGGGA CGCTCGAAGC CTTGGTAGAA TATGACGAGT TTCCTTAGGC
    12541 GTTGATGTAG GAGTTTCTCA CTGTTGAAAG CAGTAAAATT ACTTCAAAGA ATGGCTTTCT
    12601 TTCTTCCCTT AAAGACTATA AGTTGTCAGG TTTCACGTGG CAACTACAAG AAAAAAAATT
    12661 CTTACGCGTG AACCAAAACA AAAATTATCA ACCAATACAT GTCGACAAAT AATGAAGTAG
    12721 AGCAATAGCC ACGATAACAG ACCTTGATTA AATGTAAACT ACATATAAGT TTATAAGGGT
    12781 TGGTTGGTTC CATTATTTTT TGTTTTTTAT ATAAAGCCTA TGAAAAATAA ATGGAAGCGG
    12841 CTGTTAGAAT ATAAAATAGA AGTTGAAACA ACAAAAATGT AAGAAAGTTG CCAACAATAA
    12901 ATCTCAAACT TGAAAGTGTG GATCGACGAA TATGGACAAT CTTTAAAAAA TTTTTAGTCC
    12961 CCTTCCTTTC TCGCCACGTT CNNN
//
