# Supplementary material for: Multi-step pathway engineering in probiotic Saccharomyces boulardii for abscisic acid production in the gut
Source: Metab Eng Commun. 2025 May 30;20:e00263. doi: 10.1016/j.mec.2025.e00263 (PMC12173631; doi:10.1016/j.mec.2025.e00263)
Supplement: Multimedia component 10 [file mmc10.zip › Supplemental_sequence_maps/P2524-bcab1-bcaba2-bcaba3-bcaba4.gb]

LOCUS       ABA1-4       12984 bp DNA     circular SYN 04-MAY-2020
DEFINITION  synthetic circular DNA
ACCESSION   .
VERSION     .
KEYWORDS    .
SOURCE      synthetic DNA construct
  ORGANISM  synthetic DNA construct
REFERENCE   1  (bases 1 to 12984)
  AUTHORS   .
  TITLE     Direct Submission
  JOURNAL   Exported May 15, 2025 from SnapGene Viewer 7.2.1
            https://www.snapgene.com
FEATURES             Location/Qualifiers
     source          1..12984
                     /mol_type="other DNA"
                     /organism="synthetic DNA construct"
     misc_feature    1..4890
                     /label=plasmid backbone
     misc_feature    281..618
                     /label=TEFp
     misc_feature    625..1653
                     /label=hphMX4
     misc_feature    complement(1662..1884)
                     /label=TEFt
     misc_feature    2297..3644
                     /label=2micron
     misc_feature    3761..4621
                     /label=AmpR
     misc_feature    4891..4915
                     /label=overlap for Gibson
     misc_feature    4916..5365
                     /label=H1-LPP1
     misc_feature    5341..5387
                     /label=Insert 1 Fwd primer (D-2568)
     misc_feature    5341..5365
                     /label=overlap for Gibson1
     misc_feature    5366..7562
                     /label=insert 1
     CDS             5366..6020
                     /codon_start=1
                     /label=TDH3p
                     /translation="SLSLSILAISKNT*IINSSDFPNFI*SKN*PFNSAVTRTCPK*GA
                     GYTEYITS*VSG*TVYSWHPLNIMEPAF*AGIQKKKESQHQNIVFFTNHQFIGPFS*RN
                     YREQGHKQAKNGHNLNGVMQPAWSK**HKAIDPRMYLSHFLTPSITFCSL*FGKS*KKR
                     LKPVP*NYSPT*LISI*RR*VLIVIL*IYFLNFLNSTFIVSLFFSFKTPELSFDG"
     CDS             6036..7562
                     /codon_start=1
                     /label=bcABA1
                     /translation="MSNSILNLGSFACLLSLGSIVLWYTISAVLAWYPLRKIPAPSFLA
                     TFSYLWLAKTTYSGKQYWIQRDLHKKYGPLVRIGPTDIITDDPEIIKKISSARSSHRRG
                     DWYLTGRFNPYYDNMFTMLEPGPHAKAKARTAAAYSGRDMPDLEVGVNAQLQTLIGLMR
                     SKYASNTVKPHQPLLDLGQVSCFFTMDVITRLAFGEEFGYLKEETDQYGFLGEVRELWP
                     RMSTSADTPWIRKFLFSPPFLKVLGPKPTDKTGFGALMAVAEHHVGKRFAPDAKKKEDM
                     LGSFIRHGLNQQECEVEGLFMIVAGTESTASAIRSTLVHVMTCPRVYQKLKTEINLAVE
                     EGKVSSPIKLEEAKLLPFLQAVIYEGIRMRPPLLGLFPKIVPDGGEEFHGMFIPAGTAI
                     CMNTSSLLRSTALFGDDAEVYRPERFMELEKSKRGEMERNVELAFGYGQYMCVGKTVAF
                     MELNKSIFEILRAFDLQLLSPAKPCDVLSYGIFLESNMLVKVTESEGTEYK"
     misc_feature    complement(7543..7599)
                     /label=insert 1 Rev primer (D-2569)
     misc_feature    7563..7599
                     /label=overlap for Gibson I1
     misc_feature    7575..7645
                     /label=insert 2 Fwd primer (D-2570)
     misc_feature    7575..7622
                     /label=overlap for Gibson I2
     CDS             7623..8945
                     /codon_start=1
                     /label=bcABA3
                     /translation="MQQVITQTLVDDRFIQISDSKKSEGLATDSTKRQSQEQPIHDKDP
                     IKAATAAMATTPLVKEHQDTWYYPPDIANDLQSINLPAELKGEIFACAWEYTRCVIPNY
                     TNWNRYVAFMRIIIMGIIAEFRGEMVDVTASNNLLGYDLDATLAALFEGTPGHKEMARE
                     YKTFLLITADKASERRDGELFRRYVNALAQSPRHWFRMRDCDALARFTIASALACNDLD
                     DIWFTEDQFEILTEIGDTLYDAVAFYKHRAEGETNSTFAYMPEDLRIKAYSECREILWA
                     LDAAWARNPKLANVINFVRFFGGPIHMMMRRYRFVEENLTIGKSETDKVVDQTRKNFKL
                     WNRVDANKRSVLNTQRYKALIARSEELMFPGLSEFLEMGGDGICDKCKYRESYGAELSH
                     QFGGVELCSECRLSWRKYLECFVERATKVFPELKTHFEVPV"
     misc_feature    7623..8945
                     /label=insert 2
     misc_feature    complement(8925..8970)
                     /label=Insert 2 Rev primer (D-2571)
     misc_feature    8946..8970
                     /label=overlap for Gibson I2
     misc_feature    8946..8967
                     /label=Insert 3 Fwd primer (D-2572)
     misc_feature    8952..11472
                     /label=Insert 3
     misc_feature    8952..9176
                     /label=ScENO2 Terminator
     misc_feature    9177..9876
                     /label=ScTEF1p
     CDS             9892..11472
                     /codon_start=1
                     /label=bcABA2
                     /translation="MLLSIKDLSEKYIMLLDVKDLSTLKTTVAVLVTVALIAQVLWKIF
                     FHPLSAFPGPWFNRISEIPGSWVIATGKQHSYYRKLHEKYGPVVRVAPNELSFIGDRAW
                     DDIYGVQKKGPNFEKSPIFIGAVSPLDGQTGISLAPNEAHTRQRRALAHVFSNTALLQQ
                     EEIMRSHVDKLVGQLKKTIAENRPINFSNWYTYTTFDMMGDLCFAEPFGCLDQGGATEW
                     STSVINVFKSAAWDQSIRRVAGVNTWLQKLMVKLLIPSKAANWRKVHFQNSREKTLRRL
                     ADGNREHKDFIYHILKNKEAKNSLSETEIILNMVLLISAGTETTASLLTGWTYFICTHP
                     EVYKRLTDEIRGRFNSEQDITWETVKDLPYLHATLSEALRLYSPAPANQQRIVPPGGSV
                     IDGHFVPGKTTVAVAPWAAINSSLNFKDPQKFIPERWLGDERFVNDKLNASQPFSLGPR
                     GCIGKNLSFFEMRLITSRLLWNFDVSLVTTGEHGETNKLWDMDGAGKYMKVYQTWNKPD
                     MWVMLKEVPR"
     misc_feature    complement(11449..11507)
                     /label=insert 3 Rev primer (D-2573)
     misc_feature    11473..11507
                     /label=overlap for Gibson I3
     misc_feature    11483..11549
                     /label=insert 4 Fwd primer (D-2574)
     misc_feature    11483..11529
                     /label=overlap for Gibson I4
     misc_feature    11530..12509
                     /label=insert 4
     CDS             11530..12306
                     /codon_start=1
                     /label=bcABA4
                     /translation="MSSQPFTNKVIALTGSASGIGLETAKLLASRGARLSLADIQEDKL
                     KELQAQLESEYHVDVITTKVDVRKFGEVEAWINKTIDNFGKLDGSANLAGVAPESIGLK
                     GIVEQDLDEWEFVLGVNLTGTMNSLKAQLKVMANNGSIVNASSIRGLTGAAKNASYSSA
                     KHGIIGLTRTAAKEVGGKGIRVNAICPGRISTPMLKTAENSIGLHLQPGSANYPPIALG
                     RDGEAKEVAQLVAFLLSDESTYISGADISIDGGWRC"
     misc_feature    12320..12509
                     /label=CYC1 terminator
     misc_feature    complement(12488..12534)
                     /label=insert 4 Rev primer (D-2575)
     misc_feature    12510..12534
                     /label=overlap for Gibson I4
ORIGIN
        1 nnnnnnnnnn nnnnnnnnnn nnnnnnnnnn nnnnnnnnnn nnnnnnnnnn nnnnnnnnnn
       61 nnnnnnnnnn nnnnnnnnnn nnnnnnnnan nnnnnnnnnn nnnnnnnnnn nnnnnnnnnn
      121 nnnnnnnnnn nnnnnnnncc tttgacgttg gagtccacgt tctttaatag tggactcttg
      181 ttccaaactg gaacaacact caaccctatc tcggtctatt cttttgattt ataagagatc
      241 tgtttagctt gccttgtccc cgccgggtca cccggccagc gacatggagg cccagaatac
      301 cctccttgac agtcttgacg tgcgcagctc aggggcatga tgtgactgtc gcccgtacat
      361 ttagcccata catccccatg tataatcatt tgcatccata cattttgatg gccgcacggc
      421 gcgaagcaaa aattacggct cctcgctgca gacctgcgag cagggaaacg ctcccctcac
      481 agacgcgttg aattgtcccc acgccgcgcc cctgtagaga aatataaaag gttaggattt
      541 gccactgagg ttcttctttc atatacttcc ttttaaaatc ttgctaggat acagttctca
      601 catcacatcc gaacataaac aaccatgggt aaaaagcctg aactcaccgc gacgtctgtc
      661 gagaagtttc tgatcgaaaa gttcgacagc gtctccgacc tgatgcagct ctcggagggc
      721 gaagaatctc gtgctttcag cttcgatgta ggagggcgtg gatatgtcct gcgggtaaat
      781 agctgcgccg atggtttcta caaagatcgt tatgtttatc ggcactttgc atcggccgcg
      841 ctcccgattc cggaagtgct tgacattggg gaattcagcg agagcctgac ctattgcatc
      901 tcccgccgtg cacagggtgt cacgttgcaa gacctgcctg aaaccgaact gcccgctgtt
      961 ctgcagccgg tcgcggaggc catggatgcg atcgctgcgg ccgatcttag ccagacgagc
     1021 gggttcggcc cattcggacc gcaaggaatc ggtcaataca ctacatggcg tgatttcata
     1081 tgcgcgattg ctgatcccca tgtgtatcac tggcaaactg tgatggacga caccgtcagt
     1141 gcgtccgtcg cgcaggctct cgatgagctg atgctttggg ccgaggactg ccccgaagtc
     1201 cggcacctcg tgcacgcgga tttcggctcc aacaatgtcc tgacggacaa tggccgcata
     1261 acagcggtca ttgactggag cgaggcgatg ttcggggatt cccaatacga ggtcgccaac
     1321 atcttcttct ggaggccgtg gttggcttgt atggagcagc agacgcgcta cttcgagcgg
     1381 aggcatccgg agcttgcagg atcgccgcgg ctccgggcgt atatgctccg cattggtctt
     1441 gaccaactct atcagagctt ggttgacggc aatttcgatg atgcagcttg ggcgcagggt
     1501 cgatgcgacg caatcgtccg atccggagcc gggactgtcg ggcgtacaca aatcgcccgc
     1561 agaagcgcgg ccgtctggac cgatggctgt gtagaagtac tcgccgatag tggaaaccga
     1621 cgccccagca ctcgtccgag ggcaaaggaa taatcagtac tgacaataaa aagattcttg
     1681 ttttcaagaa cttgtcattt gtatagtttt tttatattgt agttgttcta ttttaatcaa
     1741 atgttagcgt gatttatatt ttttttcgcc tcgacatcat ctgcccagat gcgaagttaa
     1801 gtgcgcagaa agtaatatca tgcgtcaatc gtatgtgaat gctggtcgct atactgctgt
     1861 cgattcgata ctaacgccgc catccatatg cgtatatata ccaatctaag tctgtgctcc
     1921 ttccttcgtt cttccttctg ttcggagatt accgaatcaa aaaaatttca aagaaaccga
     1981 aatcaaaaaa aagaataaaa aaaaaatgat gaattgaatt gaaaagctgt ggtatggtgc
     2041 actctcagta caatctgctc tgatgccgca tagttaagcc agccccgaca cccgccaaca
     2101 cccgctgacg cgccctgacg ggcttgtctg ctcccggcat ccgcttacag acaagctgtg
     2161 accgtctccg ggagctgcat gtgtcagagg ttttcaccgt catcaccgaa acgcgcgaga
     2221 cgaaagggcc tcgtgatacg cctattttta taggttaatg tcatgataat aatggtttct
     2281 tagtatgatc caatatcaaa ggaaatgata gcattgaagg atgagactaa tccaattgag
     2341 gagtggcagc atatagaaca gctaaagggt agtgctgaag gaagcatacg ataccccgca
     2401 tggaatggga taatatcaca ggaggtacta gactaccttt catcctacat aaatagacgc
     2461 atataagtac gcatttaagc ataaacacgc actatgccgt tcttctcatg tatatatata
     2521 tacaggcaac acgcagatat aggtgcgacg tgaacagtga gctgtatgtg cgcagctcgc
     2581 gttgcatttt cggaagcgct cgttttcgga aacgctttga agttcctatt ccgaagttcc
     2641 tattctctag aaagtatagg aacttcagag cgcttttgaa aaccaaaagc gctctgaaga
     2701 cgcactttca aaaaaccaaa aacgcaccgg actgtaacga gctactaaaa tattgcgaat
     2761 accgcttcca caaacattgc tcaaaagtat ctctttgcta tatatctctg tgctatatcc
     2821 ctatataacc tacccatcca cctttcgctc cttgaacttg catctaaact cgacctctac
     2881 attttttatg tttatctcta gtattactct ttagacaaaa aaattgtagt aagaactatt
     2941 catagagtga atcgaaaaca atacgaaaat gtaaacattt cctatacgta gtatatagag
     3001 acaaaataga agaaaccgtt cataattttc tgaccaatga agaatcatca acgctatcac
     3061 tttctgttca caaagtatgc gcaatccaca tcggtataga atataatcgg ggatgccttt
     3121 atcttgaaaa aatgcacccg cagcttcgct agtaatcagt aaacgcggga agtggagtca
     3181 ggcttttttt atggaagaga aaatagacac caaagtagcc ttcttctaac cttaacggac
     3241 ctacagtgca aaaagttatc aagagactgc attatagagc gcacaaagga gaaaaaaagt
     3301 aatctaagat gctttgttag aaaaatagcg ctctcgggat gcatttttgt agaacaaaaa
     3361 agaagtatag attctttgtt ggtaaaatag cgctctcgcg ttgcatttct gttctgtaaa
     3421 aatgcagctc agattctttg tttgaaaaat tagcgctctc gcgttgcatt tttgttttac
     3481 aaaaatgaag cacagattct tcgttggtaa aatagcgctt tcgcgttgca tttctgttct
     3541 gtaaaaatgc agctcagatt ctttgtttga aaaattagcg ctctcgcgtt gcatttttgt
     3601 tctacaaaat gaagcacaga tgcttcgttc aggtggcact tttcggggaa atgtgcgcgg
     3661 aacccctatt tgtttatttt tctaaataca ttcaaatatg tatccgctca tgagacaata
     3721 accctgataa atgcttcaat aatattgaaa aaggaagagt atgagtattc aacatttccg
     3781 tgtcgccctt attccctttt ttgcggcatt ttgccttcct gtttttgctc acccagaaac
     3841 gctggtgaaa gtaaaagatg ctgaagatca gttgggtgca cgagtgggtt acatcgaact
     3901 ggatctcaac agcggtaaga tccttgagag ttttcgcccc gaagaacgtt ttccaatgat
     3961 gagcactttt aaagttctgc tatgtggcgc ggtattatcc cgtattgacg ccgggcaaga
     4021 gcaactcggt cgccgcatac actattctca gaatgacttg gttgagtact caccagtcac
     4081 agaaaagcat cttacggatg gcatgacagt aagagaatta tgcagtgctg ccataaccat
     4141 gagtgataac actgcggcca acttacttct gacaacgatc ggaggaccga aggagctaac
     4201 cgcttttttg cacaacatgg gggatcatgt aactcgcctt gatcgttggg aaccggagct
     4261 gaatgaagcc ataccaaacg acgagcgtga caccacgatg cctgtagcaa tggcaacaac
     4321 gttgcgcaaa ctattaactg gcgaactact tactctagct tcccggcaac aattaataga
     4381 ctggatggag gcggataaag ttgcaggacc acttctgcgc tcggcccttc cggctggctg
     4441 gtttattgct gataaatctg gagccggtga gcgtgggtct cgcggtatca ttgcagcact
     4501 ggggccagat ggtaagccct cccgtatcgt agttatctac acgacgggga gtcaggcaac
     4561 tatggatgaa cgaaatagac agatcgctga gataggtgcc tcactgatta agcattggta
     4621 actgtcagac caagtttact catatatact ttagattgat ttaaaacttc atttttaatt
     4681 taaaaggatc taggtgaaga tcctttttga taatctcatg accaaaatcc cttaacgtga
     4741 gttttcgttc cactgagcgt cagaccccgt agaaaagatc aaaggatctt cttgagatcc
     4801 tttttttctg cgcgtaatct gctgcttgca aacaaaaaaa ccaccgctac cagcggtggt
     4861 ttgtttgccg gatcaagagc taccaactct ttttccgaag gtaactggct tcagctaacc
     4921 tccttcttat acgcctcaag acgacagatg actaccaaaa agaaatcaag atctccttgc
     4981 atatgaagat ttgacgtcgt ttacaagagc tatctcagaa atttcatcgg tattttggct
     5041 tcggttaata tctggcgtgg acccatcggt ggaaaaacgc cacagttttc aagctcaatt
     5101 atagtcacgt gggtagaaat attacactgc accgcaagaa agtacaacca gatgaatcac
     5161 atgtgaagat gttaacaagt ttacatactt tttgatcagg taagctatgc ataatgtctt
     5221 agttttagtt atgtaaagaa atgcaaactt ttagtgcata ttttatctta tatagtagag
     5281 caaagctcgc cagtgctcca gttgttacct gagaatgaag cttgatcggc ttttattctt
     5341 tcctgatagg actctgtaag tgttaagttt atcattatca atactcgcca tttcaaagaa
     5401 tacgtaaata attaatagta gtgattttcc taactttatt tagtcaaaaa attagccttt
     5461 taattctgct gtaacccgta catgcccaaa atagggggcg ggttacacag aatatataac
     5521 atcgtaggtg tctgggtgaa cagtttattc ctggcatcca ctaaatataa tggagcccgc
     5581 tttttaagct ggcatccaga aaaaaaaaga atcccagcac caaaatattg ttttcttcac
     5641 caaccatcag ttcataggtc cattctctta gcgcaactac agagaacagg ggcacaaaca
     5701 ggcaaaaaac gggcacaacc tcaatggagt gatgcaacct gcctggagta aatgatgaca
     5761 caaggcaatt gacccacgca tgtatctatc tcattttctt acaccttcta ttaccttctg
     5821 ctctctctga tttggaaaaa gctgaaaaaa aaggttgaaa ccagttccct gaaattattc
     5881 ccctacttga ctaataagta tataaagacg gtaggtattg attgtaattc tgtaaatcta
     5941 tttcttaaac ttcttaaatt ctacttttat agttagtctt ttttttagtt ttaaaacacc
     6001 agaacttagt ttcgacggat tctagaaaaa aaaaaatgtc taactcaatc ttgaatttgg
     6061 gttctttcgc ttgtttgttg tctttgggtt caatcgtttt gtggtacact atttcagctg
     6121 ttttagcatg gtacccattg agaaaaattc cagctccatc atttttggca acattttcat
     6181 atttgtggtt ggctaagact acatactctg gtaaacaata ctggattcaa agagatttgc
     6241 ataagaaata cggtccattg gttagaattg gtccaactga tatcatcaca gatgatccag
     6301 aaattattaa gaaaatttct tcagctagat cttcacatag aagaggtgac tggtatttga
     6361 ctggtagatt caatccatac tacgataaca tgtttacaat gttggaacca ggtccacatg
     6421 caaaagctaa agcaagaact gctgcagctt attctggtag agatatgcca gatttggaag
     6481 ttggtgttaa cgctcaattg caaactttga tcggtttgat gagatctaag tacgcatcaa
     6541 acacagttaa gccacatcaa ccattgttag atttgggtca agtttcatgt ttctttacta
     6601 tggatgttat cacaagattg gctttcggtg aagaattcgg ttatttgaag gaagaaacag
     6661 atcaatacgg tttcttgggt gaagttagag aattgtggcc aagaatgtct acttcagctg
     6721 atacaccatg gattagaaag ttcttatttt ctccaccatt tttaaaagtt ttgggtccaa
     6781 aaccaactga taaaacaggt tttggtgcat tgatggctgt tgcagaacat catgttggta
     6841 aaagatttgc tccagatgct aaaaagaaag aagatatgtt gggttctttt attagacatg
     6901 gtttgaacca acaagaatgt gaagttgaag gtttgtttat gattgttgct ggtactgaat
     6961 ctacagcttc agcaattaga tcaactttgg ttcatgttat gacatgtcca agagtttacc
     7021 aaaagttgaa gactgaaatt aatttggcag ttgaagaggg taaagtttct tcaccaatta
     7081 aattggaaga ggctaagttg ttgccatttt tgcaagctgt tatatatgaa ggtatcagaa
     7141 tgagaccacc attgttgggt ttgttcccaa agatcgttcc agatggtggt gaagaatttc
     7201 atggcatgtt tattccagct ggtactgcaa tctgtatgaa cacatcttca ttgttgagat
     7261 ctactgcttt gtttggtgac gatgcagaag tttatagacc agaaagattc atggaattgg
     7321 aaaaatcaaa gagaggtgaa atggaaagaa atgttgaatt ggcttttggt tatggtcaat
     7381 acatgtgtgt tggtaaaaca gttgctttta tggaattgaa taagtctatc ttcgaaatct
     7441 tgagagcttt tgatttgcaa ttgttatcac cagcaaaacc atgtgatgtt ttgtcttacg
     7501 gtattttctt ggaatcaaac atgttggtta aggttactga atctgaaggt acagaataca
     7561 aaggtgctac taatttttct ttgttgaaat tggctggtga tgttgaattg aatccaggtc
     7621 caatgcaaca agttattact caaacattgg ttgatgatag attcattcaa atctctgatt
     7681 ctaagaaatc tgaaggtttg gctactgatt ctacaaaaag acaatcacaa gaacaaccaa
     7741 tccatgataa ggatccaatt aaagctgcaa ctgctgcaat ggcaactaca ccattagtta
     7801 aggaacatca agatacatgg tattacccac cagatatcgc taacgatttg caatcaatta
     7861 atttgccagc agaattgaag ggtgaaatct tcgcttgtgc atgggaatac actagatgtg
     7921 ttatcccaaa ctacacaaac tggaacagat acgttgcttt tatgagaatc atcatcatgg
     7981 gtatcattgc agaattcaga ggtgaaatgg ttgatgttac tgcttctaac aatttgttgg
     8041 gttacgattt ggatgcaact ttggctgcat tatttgaagg tacaccaggt cataaggaaa
     8101 tggctagaga atacaagaca tttttgttga tcacagcaga taaagcttct gaaagaagag
     8161 atggtgaatt gtttagaaga tacgttaacg ctttggcaca atcaccaaga cattggttta
     8221 gaatgagaga ttgtgatgct ttggcaagat tcactattgc ttctgcattg gcttgtaacg
     8281 atttggatga tatctggttc acagaagatc aattcgaaat cttgactgaa atcggtgaca
     8341 cattgtatga tgcagttgct ttttacaaac atagagctga aggtgaaact aactctacat
     8401 tcgcatacat gccagaagat ttgagaatta aagcttactc agaatgtaga gaaattttgt
     8461 gggcattaga tgctgcatgg gctagaaacc caaagttggc aaacgttatt aattttgtta
     8521 gatttttcgg tggtccaatc catatgatga tgagaagata cagattcgtt gaagaaaatt
     8581 tgactatcgg taaatctgaa acagataagg ttgttgatca aactagaaag aatttcaagt
     8641 tgtggaatag agttgatgct aataagagat cagttttgaa cacacaaaga tacaaggcat
     8701 tgatcgctag atctgaagaa ttgatgtttc caggtttgtc agaattttta gaaatgggtg
     8761 gtgacggtat ctgtgataag tgtaagtaca gagaatctta cggtgctgaa ttatcacatc
     8821 aatttggtgg tgttgaattg tgttctgaat gtagattgtc atggagaaag tatttggaat
     8881 gtttcgttga aagagctact aaggttttcc cagaattgaa gacacatttt gaagttccag
     8941 tttaaggatc cagtgctttt aactaagaat tattagtctt ttctgcttat tttttcatca
     9001 tagtttagaa cactttatat taacgaatag tttatgaatc tatttaggtt taaaaattga
     9061 tacagtttta taagttactt tttcaaagac tcgtgctgtc tattgcataa tgcactggaa
     9121 ggggaaaaaa aaggtgcaca cgcgtggctt tttcttgaat ttgcagtttg aaaaatcctt
     9181 gccaacaggg agttcttcag agacatggag gctcaaaacg aaattattga cagcctagac
     9241 atcaatagtc atacaacaga aagcgaccac ccaactttgg ctgataatag cgtataaaca
     9301 atgcatactt tgtacgttca aaatacaatg cagtagatat atttatgcat attacatata
     9361 atacatatca cataggaagc aacaggcgcg ttggactttt aattttcgag gaccgcgaat
     9421 ccttacatca cacccaatcc cccacaagtg atcccccaca caccatagct tcaaaatgtt
     9481 tctactcctt ttttactctt ccagattttc tcggactccg cgcatcgccg taccacttca
     9541 aaacacccaa gcacagcata ctaaatttcc cctctttctt cctctagggt gtcgttaatt
     9601 acccgtacta aaggtttgga aaagaaaaaa gacaccgcct cgtttctttt tcttcgtcga
     9661 aaaaggcaat aaaaattttt atcacgtttc tttttcttga aaattttttt ttttgatttt
     9721 tttctctttc gatgacctcc cattgatatt taagttaata aacggtcatc aatttctcaa
     9781 gtttcagttt catttttctt gttctattac aacttttttt acttcttgct cattagaaag
     9841 aaagcatagc aatctaatct aagttttaat tacaaaaagc ttaaaaaaaa aatgttgtta
     9901 tctattaaag atttgtcaga aaagtacatc atgttgttag atgttaaaga tttgtcaact
     9961 ttaaaaacta cagttgctgt tttggttaca gttgctttga tcgcacaagt tttgtggaag
    10021 attttctttc atccattgtc tgctttccca ggtccatggt tcaacagaat ctctgaaatc
    10081 ccaggttcat gggttattgc aactggtaaa caacattcat actacagaaa gttgcatgaa
    10141 aagtacggtc cagttgttag agttgctcca aatgaattgt cttttattgg tgacagagca
    10201 tgggatgata tctatggtgt tcaaaagaaa ggtccaaact tcgaaaaatc tccaattttc
    10261 attggtgctg tttcaccatt agatggtcaa actggtattt ctttggctcc aaatgaagca
    10321 catacaagac aaagaagagc tttagcacat gttttctcta acacagcttt gttgcaacaa
    10381 gaagaaatca tgagatctca tgttgataag ttggttggtc aattgaagaa aactatcgca
    10441 gaaaacagac caattaattt ctctaactgg tatacataca ctacatttga tatgatgggt
    10501 gacttgtgtt ttgctgaacc atttggttgt ttggatcaag gtggtgcaac tgaatggtct
    10561 acatcagtta ttaatgtttt taaatctgct gcatgggatc aatcaatcag aagagttgct
    10621 ggtgttaaca cttggttgca aaagttgatg gttaagttgt tgatcccatc aaaggctgca
    10681 aactggagaa aggttcattt ccaaaactct agagaaaaga ctttgagaag attagctgat
    10741 ggtaatagag aacataagga tttcatctat catatcttga aaaataagga agctaaaaat
    10801 tctttatcag aaactgaaat catcttgaac atggttttgt tgatctctgc tggtacagaa
    10861 actacagcat cattgttgac tggttggaca tacttcatct gtactcatcc agaagtttac
    10921 aagagattga cagatgaaat cagaggtaga ttcaattcag aacaagatat cacttgggaa
    10981 acagttaagg atttgccata tttgcatgct actttgtctg aagcattgag attatactca
    11041 ccagctccag caaatcaaca aagaattgtt ccaccaggtg gttctgttat tgatggtcat
    11101 tttgttccag gtaaaacaac tgttgctgtt gcaccatggg ctgcaattaa ttcttcattg
    11161 aacttcaagg atccacaaaa gtttattcca gaaagatggt tgggtgacga aagattcgtt
    11221 aacgataagt tgaacgcttc tcaaccattt tcattgggtc caagaggttg tatcggtaaa
    11281 aatttgtctt tctttgaaat gagattgatc acttcaagat tgttgtggaa cttcgatgtt
    11341 tctttggtta ctacaggtga acatggtgaa actaataagt tgtgggatat ggatggtgct
    11401 ggtaaataca tgaaggttta ccaaacatgg aataagccag atatgtgggt tatgttaaaa
    11461 gaagttccaa gaaaatctaa ttatgattta ttaaaattat gtggtgatgt tgaatctaat
    11521 ccaggtccaa tgtcttcaca accttttact aataaggtta ttgcattgac aggttctgct
    11581 tcaggtattg gtttagaaac tgcaaaattg ttagcttcta gaggtgcaag attgtcatta
    11641 gcagatatcc aagaggataa gttgaaggaa ttacaagctc aattggaatc tgaataccat
    11701 gttgatgtta tcactacaaa ggttgatgtt agaaagttcg gtgaagttga agcatggatc
    11761 aataagacaa tcgataactt cggtaaattg gatggttctg ctaatttggc aggtgttgct
    11821 ccagaatcaa ttggtttgaa aggtattgtt gaacaagatt tggatgaatg ggaatttgtt
    11881 ttgggtgtta atttgactgg tacaatgaac tctttgaagg cacaattgaa agttatggct
    11941 aacaacggtt caatcgttaa cgcttcttca atcagaggtt tgactggtgc tgctaaaaat
    12001 gcatcttact cttcagctaa gcatggtatc atcggtttga ctagaacagc tgcaaaagaa
    12061 gttggtggta aaggtattag agttaatgca atttgtccag gtagaatttc aactccaatg
    12121 ttgaagacag ctgaaaactc tattggtttg catttgcaac caggttcagc aaattatcca
    12181 ccaattgctt tgggtagaga tggtgaagct aaggaagttg cacaattggt tgcatttttg
    12241 ttgtctgatg aatcaacata catttctggt gctgatattt caattgatgg tggttggaga
    12301 tgttaaatcg cgtgcattca tccgctctaa ccgaaaagga aggagttaga caacctgaag
    12361 tctaggtccc tatttatttt tttatagtta tgttagtatt aagaacgtta tttatatttc
    12421 aaatttttct tttttttctg tacagacgcg tgtacgcatg taacattata ctgaaaacct
    12481 tgcttgagaa ggttttggga cgctcgaagc cttggtagaa tatgacgagt ttccttaggc
    12541 gttgatgtag gagtttctca ctgttgaaag cagtaaaatt acttcaaaga atggctttct
    12601 ttcttccctt aaagactata agttgtcagg tttcacgtgg caactacaag aaaaaaaatt
    12661 cttacgcgtg aaccaaaaca aaaattatca accaatacat gtcgacaaat aatgaagtag
    12721 agcaatagcc acgataacag accttgatta aatgtaaact acatataagt ttataagggt
    12781 tggttggttc cattattttt tgttttttat ataaagccta tgaaaaataa atggaagcgg
    12841 ctgttagaat ataaaataga agttgaaaca acaaaaatgt aagaaagttg ccaacaataa
    12901 atctcaaact tgaaagtgtg gatcgacgaa tatggacaat ctttaaaaaa tttttagtcc
    12961 ccttcctttc tcgccacgtt cnnn
//
